# Supplementary material for: Cofactor-independent RNA editing by a synthetic S-type PPR protein
Source: Synth Biol (Oxf). 2021 Dec 23;7(1):ysab034. doi: 10.1093/synbio/ysab034 (PMC8809517; doi:10.1093/synbio/ysab034)
Supplement: ysab034_Supp [file ysab034_supp.zip › pETM20-GFP-9S.gb]

LOCUS       pETM20-GFP-9S           6908 bp ds-DNA     circular SYN 15-NOV-2021
DEFINITION  synthetic circular DNA.
ACCESSION
VERSION     .
KEYWORDS    .
SOURCE      synthetic DNA construct
  ORGANISM  synthetic DNA construct.
REFERENCE   1  (bases 1 to 6908)
  AUTHORS   .
  TITLE     Direct Submission
  JOURNAL   Exported Monday, Aug 30, 2021 from SnapGene Viewer 4.3.10
            https://www.snapgene.com
FEATURES             Location/Qualifiers
     source          1..6908
                     /organism="synthetic DNA construct"
                     /mol_type="other DNA"
     misc_feature    175..317
                     /note="basis of mobility region from pBR322"
                     /standard_name="bom"
     CDS             complement(419..610)
                     /codon_start=1
                     /gene="rop"
                     /product="Rop protein, which maintains plasmids at low
                     copy number"
                     /translation="MTKQEKTALNMARFIRSQTLTLLEKLNELDADEQADICESLHDH
                     ADELYRSCLARFGDDGENL"
                     /standard_name="rop"
     CDS             complement(1419..2501)
                     /codon_start=1
                     /gene="lacI"
                     /product="lac repressor"
                     /note="The lac repressor binds to the lac operator to 
                     inhibit transcription in E. coli. This inhibition can be
                     relieved by adding lactose or
                     isopropyl-beta-D-thiogalactopyranoside (IPTG)."
                     /translation="MKPVTLYDVAEYAGVSYQTVSRVVNQASHVSAKTREKVEAAMAE
                     LNYIPNRVAQQLAGKQSLLIGVATSSLALHAPSQIVAAIKSRADQLGASVVVSMVERS
                     GVEACKAAVHNLLAQRVSGLIINYPLDDQDAIAVEAACTNVPALFLDVSDQTPINSII
                     FSHEDGTRLGVEHLVALGHQQIALLAGPLSSVSARLRLAGWHKYLTRNQIQPIAEREG
                     DWSAMSGFQQTMQMLNEGIVPTAMLVANDQMALGAMRAITESGLRVGADISVVGYDDT
                     EDSSCYIPPLTTIKQDFRLLGQTSVDRLLQLSQGQAVKGNQLLPVSLVKRKTTLAPNT
                     QTASPRALADSLMQLARQVSRLESGQ"
                     /standard_name="lacI"
     regulatory      complement(2502..2579)
                     /note="Geneious type: promoter"
                     /gene="lacI"
     regulatory      2888..2906
                     /note="Geneious type: promoter"
                     /note="promoter for bacteriophage T7 RNA polymerase"
                     /standard_name="T7 promoter"
     protein_bind    2907..2931
                     /bound_moiety="lac repressor encoded by lacI"
                     /note="The lac repressor binds to the lac operator to 
                     inhibit transcription in E. coli. This inhibition can be
                     relieved by adding lactose or
                     isopropyl-beta-D-thiogalactopyranoside (IPTG)."
                     /standard_name="lac operator"
     CDS             2976..4640
                     /standard_name="GFP-9S"
     CDS             2982..2999
                     /codon_start=1
                     /product="6xHis affinity tag"
                     /translation="HHHHHH"
                     /standard_name="6xHis"
     CDS             3000..3716
                     /codon_start=1
                     /product="the original enhanced GFP (Yang et al., 1996)"
                     /note="mammalian codon-optimized"
                     /translation="MVSKGEELFTGVVPILVELDGDVNGHKFSVSGEGEGDATYGKLT
                     LKFICTTGKLPVPWPTLVTTLTYGVQCFSRYPDHMKQHDFFKSAMPEGYVQERTIFFK
                     DDGNYKTRAEVKFEGDTLVNRIELKGIDFKEDGNILGHKLEYNYNSHNVYIMADKQKN
                     GIKVNFKIRHNIEDGSVQLADHYQQNTPIGDGPVLLPDNHYLSTQSALSKDPNEKRDH
                     MVLLEFVTAAGITLGMDELYK"
                     /note="Geneious type: misc_feature"
                     /standard_name="EGFP"
     CDS             3720..3740
                     /codon_start=1
                     /product="tobacco etch virus (TEV) protease recognition
                     and cleavage site"
                     /translation="ENLYFQG"
                     /standard_name="TEV site"
     CDS             3756..3848
                     /codon_start=1
                     /translation="VVSWNAMISGYAQNGRIDEARELFDKMPERD"
                     /note="Geneious type: misc_feature"
                     /standard_name="dsnSc"
     CDS             3849..3941
                     /codon_start=1
                     /translation="VVSWNAMISGYAQNGRIDEARELFDKMPERD"
                     /note="Geneious type: misc_feature"
                     /standard_name="dsnSc"
     CDS             3942..4034
                     /codon_start=1
                     /translation="VVSWTAMISGYAQNGRIDEARELFDKMPERN"
                     /note="Geneious type: misc_feature"
                     /standard_name="dsnSc"
     CDS             4035..4127
                     /codon_start=1
                     /translation="VVSWNAMISGYAQNGRIDEARELFDKMPERS"
                     /note="Geneious type: misc_feature"
                     /standard_name="dsnSc"
     CDS             4128..4220
                     /codon_start=1
                     /translation="VVSWTAMISGYAQNGRIDEARELFDKMPERN"
                     /note="Geneious type: misc_feature"
                     /standard_name="dsnSc"
     CDS             4221..4313
                     /codon_start=1
                     /translation="VVSWNAMISGYAQNGRIDEARELFDKMPERS"
                     /note="Geneious type: misc_feature"
                     /standard_name="dsnSc"
     CDS             4314..4406
                     /codon_start=1
                     /translation="VVSWTAMISGYAQNGRIDEARELFDKMPERD"
                     /note="Geneious type: misc_feature"
                     /standard_name="dsnSc"
     CDS             4407..4499
                     /codon_start=1
                     /translation="VVSWNAMISGYAQNGRIDEARELFDKMPERD"
                     /note="Geneious type: misc_feature"
                     /standard_name="dsnSc"
     CDS             4500..4592
                     /codon_start=1
                     /translation="VVSWTAMISGYAQNGRIDEARELFDKMPERD"
                     /note="Geneious type: misc_feature"
                     /standard_name="dsnSc"
     regulatory      4740..4787
                     /note="Geneious type: terminator"
                     /note="transcription terminator for bacteriophage T7 RNA 
                     polymerase"
                     /standard_name="T7 terminator"
     rep_origin      4824..5279
     CDS             complement(5372..6187)
                     /codon_start=1
                     /gene="aph(3')-Ia"
                     /product="aminoglycoside phosphotransferase"
                     /note="confers resistance to kanamycin in bacteria or G418
                      (Geneticin(R)) in eukaryotes"
                     /translation="MSHIQRETSCSRPRLNSNMDADLYGYKWARDNVGQSGATIYRLY
                     GKPDAPELFLKHGKGSVANDVTDEMVRLNWLTEFMPLPTIKHFIRTPDDAWLLTTAIP
                     GKTAFQVLEEYPDSGENIVDALAVFLRRLHSIPVCNCPFNSDRVFRLAQAQSRMNNGL
                     VDASDFDDERNGWPVEQVWKEMHKLLPFSPDSVVTHGDFSLDNLIFDEGKLIGCIDVG
                     RVGIADRYQDLAILWNCLGEFSPSLQKRLFQKYGIDNPDMNKLQFHLMLDEFF"
                     /standard_name="KanR"
     rep_origin      6309..6897
ORIGIN      
        1 cgcggccttt ttacggttcc tggccttttg ctggcctttt gctcacatgt tctttcctgc
       61 gttatcccct gattctgtgg ataaccgtat taccgccttt gagtgagctg ataccgctcg
      121 ccgcagccga acgaccgagc gcagcgagtc agtgagcgag gaagcggaag agcgcctgat
      181 gcggtatttt ctccttacgc atctgtgcgg tatttcacac cgcatatatg gtgcactctc
      241 agtacaatct gctctgatgc cgcatagtta agccagtata cactccgcta tcgctacgtg
      301 actgggtcat ggctgcgccc cgacacccgc caacacccgc tgacgcgccc tgacgggctt
      361 gtctgctccc ggcatccgct tacagacaag ctgtgaccgt ctccgggagc tgcatgtgtc
      421 agaggttttc accgtcatca ccgaaacgcg cgaggcagct gcggtaaagc tcatcagcgt
      481 ggtcgtgaag cgattcacag atgtctgcct gttcatccgc gtccagctcg ttgagtttct
      541 ccagaagcgt taatgtctgg cttctgataa agcgggccat gttaagggcg gttttttcct
      601 gtttggtcac tgatgcctcc gtgtaagggg gatttctgtt catgggggta atgataccga
      661 tgaaacgaga gaggatgctc acgatacggg ttactgatga tgaacatgcc cggttactgg
      721 aacgttgtga gggtaaacaa ctggcggtat ggatgcggcg ggaccagaga aaaatcactc
      781 agggtcaatg ccagcgcttc gttaatacag atgtaggtgt tccacagggt agccagcagc
      841 atcctgcgat gcagatccgg aacataatgg tgcagggcgc tgacttccgc gtttccagac
      901 tttacgaaac acggaaaccg aagaccattc atgttgttgc tcaggtcgca gacgttttgc
      961 agcagcagtc gcttcacgtt cgctcgcgta tcggtgattc attctgctaa ccagtaaggc
     1021 aaccccgcca gcctagccgg gtcctcaacg acaggagcac gatcatgcgc acccgtgggg
     1081 ccgccatgcc ggcgataatg gcctgcttct cgccgaaacg tttggtggcg ggaccagtga
     1141 cgaaggcttg agcgagggcg tgcaagattc cgaataccgc aagcgacagg ccgatcatcg
     1201 tcgcgctcca gcgaaagcgg tcctcgccga aaatgaccca gagcgctgcc ggcacctgtc
     1261 ctacgagttg catgataaag aagacagtca taagtgcggc gacgatagtc atgccccgcg
     1321 cccaccggaa ggagctgact gggttgaagg ctctcaaggg catcggtcga gatcccggtg
     1381 cctaatgagt gagctaactt acattaattg cgttgcgctc actgcccgct ttccagtcgg
     1441 gaaacctgtc gtgccagctg cattaatgaa tcggccaacg cgcggggaga ggcggtttgc
     1501 gtattgggcg ccagggtggt ttttcttttc accagtgaga cgggcaacag ctgattgccc
     1561 ttcaccgcct ggccctgaga gagttgcagc aagcggtcca cgctggtttg ccccagcagg
     1621 cgaaaatcct gtttgatggt ggttaacggc gggatataac atgagctgtc ttcggtatcg
     1681 tcgtatccca ctaccgagat atccgcacca acgcgcagcc cggactcggt aatggcgcgc
     1741 attgcgccca gcgccatctg atcgttggca accagcatcg cagtgggaac gatgccctca
     1801 ttcagcattt gcatggtttg ttgaaaaccg gacatggcac tccagtcgcc ttcccgttcc
     1861 gctatcggct gaatttgatt gcgagtgaga tatttatgcc agccagccag acgcagacgc
     1921 gccgagacag aacttaatgg gcccgctaac agcgcgattt gctggtgacc caatgcgacc
     1981 agatgctcca cgcccagtcg cgtaccgtct tcatgggaga aaataatact gttgatgggt
     2041 gtctggtcag agacatcaag aaataacgcc ggaacattag tgcaggcagc ttccacagca
     2101 atggcatcct ggtcatccag cggatagtta atgatcagcc cactgacgcg ttgcgcgaga
     2161 agattgtgca ccgccgcttt acaggcttcg acgccgcttc gttctaccat cgacaccacc
     2221 acgctggcac ccagttgatc ggcgcgagat ttaatcgccg cgacaatttg cgacggcgcg
     2281 tgcagggcca gactggaggt ggcaacgcca atcagcaacg actgtttgcc cgccagttgt
     2341 tgtgccacgc ggttgggaat gtaattcagc tccgccatcg ccgcttccac tttttcccgc
     2401 gttttcgcag aaacgtggct ggcctggttc accacgcggg aaacggtctg ataagagaca
     2461 ccggcatact ctgcgacatc gtataacgtt actggtttca cattcaccac cctgaattga
     2521 ctctcttccg ggcgctatca tgccataccg cgaaaggttt tgcgccattc gatggtgtcc
     2581 gggatctcga cgctctccct tatgcgactc ctgcattagg aagcagccca gtagtaggtt
     2641 gaggccgttg agcaccgccg ccgcaaggaa tggtgcatgc aaggagatgg cgcccaacag
     2701 tcccccggcc acggggcctg ccaccatacc cacgccgaaa caagcgctca tgagcccgaa
     2761 gtggcgagcc cgatcttccc catcggtgat gtcggcgata taggcgccag caaccgcacc
     2821 tgtggcgccg gtgatgccgg ccacgatgcg tccggcgtag aggatcgaga tctcgatccc
     2881 gcgaaattaa tacgactcac tataggggaa ttgtgagcgg ataacaattc ccctctagaa
     2941 ataattttga tttaacttta agaaggagat ataccatgaa acatcaccat caccatcaca
     3001 tggtgagcaa gggcgaggag ctgttcaccg gggtggtgcc catcctggtc gagctggacg
     3061 gcgacgtaaa cggccacaag ttcagcgtgt ccggcgaggg cgagggcgat gccacctacg
     3121 gcaagctgac cctgaagttc atctgcacca ccggcaagct gcccgtgccc tggcccaccc
     3181 tcgtgaccac cctgacctac ggcgtgcagt gcttcagccg ctaccccgac cacatgaagc
     3241 agcacgactt cttcaagtcc gccatgcccg aaggctacgt ccaggagcgc accatcttct
     3301 tcaaggacga cggcaactac aagacccgcg ccgaggtgaa gttcgagggc gacaccctgg
     3361 tgaaccgcat cgagctgaag ggcatcgact tcaaggagga cggcaacatc ctggggcaca
     3421 agctggagta caactacaac agccacaacg tctatatcat ggccgacaag cagaagaacg
     3481 gcatcaaggt gaacttcaag atccgccaca acatcgagga cggcagcgtg cagctcgccg
     3541 accactacca gcagaacacc cccatcggcg acggccccgt gctgctgccc gacaaccact
     3601 acctgagcac ccagtccgcc ctgagcaaag accccaacga gaagcgcgat cacatggtcc
     3661 tgctggagtt cgtgaccgcc gccgggatca ctctcggcat ggacgagctg tacaaggcgg
     3721 agaatcttta ttttcagggc gccatgggaa attctgtggt gtcgtggaac gctatgatca
     3781 gcgggtacgc gcaaaacggc cggatcgatg aagcgcgaga actatttgat aagatgccgg
     3841 agagagacgt tgtctcctgg aatgcgatga tttcaggata tgcgcagaac gggaggattg
     3901 atgaggctcg ggagttattt gacaaaatgc cagagcggga cgtggtttct tggactgcca
     3961 tgatctccgg gtacgcacaa aacggacgca ttgacgaagc gcgggagctc tttgataaaa
     4021 tgcccgagcg caacgtcgtg tcttggaatg ccatgatttc ggggtatgcc caaaatggtc
     4081 gcatcgacga ggcgcgagaa ttattcgaca agatgccaga acggtcggtg gtgtcctgga
     4141 ccgctatgat tagtggctac gcccaaaacg ggcgaataga tgaagcccgt gaactatttg
     4201 acaagatgcc tgaacgcaat gtcgtgtcgt ggaatgcaat gatctcaggg tatgcgcaga
     4261 atggacgaat agacgaagcg cgagagctgt tcgataaaat gccggaacga tcggtagtat
     4321 catggacggc aatgatatcg gggtacgctc aaaatggtcg gattgatgag gcacgcgaac
     4381 tgttcgacaa aatgcctgag agggatgtcg tctcatggaa cgcgatgatc tccggatatg
     4441 ctcaaaatgg ccggattgac gaggcgagag aactcttcga taagatgccc gagcgggacg
     4501 tcgtttcgtg gacagccatg atcagtggtt acgcacaaaa cgggcgcatc gatgaagcta
     4561 gggaactgtt cgacaagatg cccgaaaggg atgtagtctc gaacaacgcc atgtcggctg
     4621 gagcgtcgca gaatggctaa gcggccgcac tcgagcacca ccaccaccac cactgagatc
     4681 cggctgctaa caaagcccga aaggaagctg agttggctgc tgccaccgct gagcaataac
     4741 tagcataacc ccttggggcc tctaaacggg tcttgagggg ttttttgctg aaaggaggaa
     4801 ctatatccgg attggcgaat gggnnnnnnn nnnnnnnnnn nnnnnnnnnn nnnnnnnnnn
     4861 nnnnnnnnnn nnnnnnnnnn nnnnnnnnnn nnnnnnnnnn nnnnnnnnnn nnnnnnnnnn
     4921 nnnnnnnnnn nnnnnnnnnn nnnnnnncnn nnnnnnnnnn nnnnnnnnnn nnnnnnnnnn
     4981 nnnnnnnnnn nnnnnnnnnn nnnnnnnnnn nnnnnnnnnn nnnnnnnnnn nnnnnnnnna
     5041 nnnnnnnnnn nnnnnnnnnn nnnnnnnnnn nnnnnnnnnn nnnnnnnnnc ctttgacgtt
     5101 ggagtccacg ttctttaata gtggactctt gttccaaact ggaacaacac tcaaccctat
     5161 ctcggtctat tcttttgatt tataagggat tttgccgatt tcggcctatt ggttaaaaaa
     5221 tgagctgatt taacaaaaat ttaacgcgaa ttttaacaaa atattaacgt ttacaatttc
     5281 aggtggcact tttcggggaa atgtgcgcgg aacccctatt tgtttatttt tctaaataca
     5341 ttcaaatatg tatccgctca tgaattaatt cttagaaaaa ctcatcgagc atcaaatgaa
     5401 actgcaattt attcatatca ggattatcaa taccatattt ttgaaaaagc cgtttctgta
     5461 atgaaggaga aaactcaccg aggcagttcc ataggatggc aagatcctgg tatcggtctg
     5521 cgattccgac tcgtccaaca tcaatacaac ctattaattt cccctcgtca aaaataaggt
     5581 tatcaagtga gaaatcacca tgagtgacga ctgaatccgg tgagaatggc aaaagtttat
     5641 gcatttcttt ccagacttgt tcaacaggcc agccattacg ctcgtcatca aaatcactcg
     5701 catcaaccaa accgttattc attcgtgatt gcgcctgagc gagacgaaat acgcgatcgc
     5761 tgttaaaagg acaattacaa acaggaatcg aatgcaaccg gcgcaggaac actgccagcg
     5821 catcaacaat attttcacct gaatcaggat attcttctaa tacctggaat gctgttttcc
     5881 cggggatcgc agtggtgagt aaccatgcat catcaggagt acggataaaa tgcttgatgg
     5941 tcggaagagg cataaattcc gtcagccagt ttagtctgac catctcatct gtaacatcat
     6001 tggcaacgct acctttgcca tgtttcagaa acaactctgg cgcatcgggc ttcccataca
     6061 atcgatagat tgtcgcacct gattgcccga cattatcgcg agcccattta tacccatata
     6121 aatcagcatc catgttggaa tttaatcgcg gcctagagca agacgtttcc cgttgaatat
     6181 ggctcataac accccttgta ttactgttta tgtaagcaga cagttttatt gttcatgacc
     6241 aaaatccctt aacgtgagtt ttcgttccac tgagcgtcag accccgtaga aaagatcaaa
     6301 ggatcttctt gagatccttt ttttctgcgc gtaatctgct gcttgcaaac aaaaaaacca
     6361 ccgctaccag cggtggtttg tttgccggat caagagctac caactctttt tccgaaggta
     6421 actggcttca gcagagcgca gataccaaat actgtccttc tagtgtagcc gtagttaggc
     6481 caccacttca agaactctgt agcaccgcct acatacctcg ctctgctaat cctgttacca
     6541 gtggctgctg ccagtggcga taagtcgtgt cttaccgggt tggactcaag acgatagtta
     6601 ccggataagg cgcagcggtc gggctgaacg gggggttcgt gcacacagcc cagcttggag
     6661 cgaacgacct acaccgaact gagataccta cagcgtgagc tatgagaaag cgccacgctt
     6721 cccgaaggga gaaaggcgga caggtatccg gtaagcggca gggtcggaac aggagagcgc
     6781 acgagggagc ttccaggggg aaacgcctgg tatctttata gtcctgtcgg gtttcgccac
     6841 ctctgacttg agcgtcgatt tttgtgatgc tcgtcagggg ggcggagcct atggaaaaac
     6901 gccagcaa
//
