# Supplementary material for: Cofactor-independent RNA editing by a synthetic S-type PPR protein
Source: Synth Biol (Oxf). 2021 Dec 23;7(1):ysab034. doi: 10.1093/synbio/ysab034 (PMC8809517; doi:10.1093/synbio/ysab034)
Supplement: ysab034_Supp [file ysab034_supp.zip › pETM20-TRX-9P-S2.gb]

LOCUS       pETM20-TRX-9P-S2        7108 bp ds-DNA     circular SYN 15-NOV-2021
DEFINITION  synthetic circular DNA.
ACCESSION
VERSION     .
KEYWORDS    .
SOURCE      synthetic DNA construct
  ORGANISM  recombinant plasmid.
REFERENCE   1  (bases 1 to 7108)
  AUTHORS   Jason
  TITLE     Direct Submission
  JOURNAL   Exported Monday, Aug 30, 2021 from SnapGene Viewer 4.3.10
            https://www.snapgene.com
FEATURES             Location/Qualifiers
     source          1..7108
                     /organism="recombinant plasmid"
                     /mol_type="other DNA"
     rep_origin      12..467
     regulatory      494..598
                     /note="Geneious type: promoter"
                     /gene="bla"
                     /standard_name="AmpR promoter"
     CDS             599..1459
                     /codon_start=1
                     /gene="bla"
                     /product="beta-lactamase"
                     /note="confers resistance to ampicillin, carbenicillin,
                     and related antibiotics"
                     /translation="MSIQHFRVALIPFFAAFCLPVFAHPETLVKVKDAEDQLGARVGY
                     IELDLNSGKILESFRPEERFPMMSTFKVLLCGAVLSRIDAGQEQLGRRIHYSQNDLVE
                     YSPVTEKHLTDGMTVRELCSAAITMSDNTAANLLLTTIGGPKELTAFLHNMGDHVTRL
                     DRWEPELNEAIPNDERDTTMPAAMATTLRKLLTGELLTLASRQQLIDWMEADKVAGPL
                     LRSALPAGWFIADKSGAGERGSRGIIAALGPDGKPSRIVVIYTTGSQATMDERNRQIA
                     EIGASLIKHW"
                     /standard_name="AmpR"
     rep_origin      1630..2218
     misc_feature    2404..2546
                     /note="basis of mobility region from pBR322"
                     /standard_name="bom"
     CDS             complement(2648..2839)
                     /codon_start=1
                     /gene="rop"
                     /product="Rop protein, which maintains plasmids at low
                     copy number"
                     /translation="MTKQEKTALNMARFIRSQTLTLLEKLNELDADEQADICESLHDH
                     ADELYRSCLARFGDDGENL"
                     /standard_name="rop"
     CDS             complement(3648..4730)
                     /codon_start=1
                     /gene="lacI"
                     /product="lac repressor"
                     /note="The lac repressor binds to the lac operator to 
                     inhibit transcription in E. coli. This inhibition can be
                     relieved by adding lactose or
                     isopropyl-beta-D-thiogalactopyranoside (IPTG)."
                     /translation="MKPVTLYDVAEYAGVSYQTVSRVVNQASHVSAKTREKVEAAMAE
                     LNYIPNRVAQQLAGKQSLLIGVATSSLALHAPSQIVAAIKSRADQLGASVVVSMVERS
                     GVEACKAAVHNLLAQRVSGLIINYPLDDQDAIAVEAACTNVPALFLDVSDQTPINSII
                     FSHEDGTRLGVEHLVALGHQQIALLAGPLSSVSARLRLAGWHKYLTRNQIQPIAEREG
                     DWSAMSGFQQTMQMLNEGIVPTAMLVANDQMALGAMRAITESGLRVGADISVVGYDDT
                     EDSSCYIPPLTTIKQDFRLLGQTSVDRLLQLSQGQAVKGNQLLPVSLVKRKTTLAPNT
                     QTASPRALADSLMQLARQVSRLESGQ"
                     /standard_name="lacI"
     regulatory      complement(4731..4808)
                     /note="Geneious type: promoter"
                     /gene="lacI"
     regulatory      5121..5139
                     /note="Geneious type: promoter"
                     /note="promoter for bacteriophage T7 RNA polymerase"
                     /standard_name="T7 promoter"
     protein_bind    5140..5164
                     /bound_moiety="lac repressor encoded by lacI"
                     /note="The lac repressor binds to the lac operator to 
                     inhibit transcription in E. coli. This inhibition can be
                     relieved by adding lactose or
                     isopropyl-beta-D-thiogalactopyranoside (IPTG)."
                     /standard_name="lac operator"
     misc_feature    5179..5201
                     /note="Geneious type: RBS"
                     /note="efficient ribosome binding site from bacteriophage
                     T7 gene 10 (Olins and Rangwala, 1989)"
     CDS             5209..5535
                     /codon_start=1
                     /gene="trxA"
                     /product="E. coli thioredoxin"
                     /translation="MSDKIIHLTDDSFDTDVLKADGAILVDFWAEWCGPCKMIAPILD
                     EIADEYQGKLTVAKLNIDQNPGTAPKYGIRGIPTLLLFKNGEVAATKVGALSKGQLKE
                     FLDANLA"
                     /note="Geneious type: misc_feature"
                     /standard_name="TrxA"
     CDS             5209..6930
                     /standard_name="TRX-9P-S2"
     CDS             5557..5574
                     /codon_start=1
                     /product="6xHis affinity tag"
                     /translation="HHHHHH"
                     /note="Geneious type: misc_feature"
                     /standard_name="6xHis"
     CDS             5584..5604
                     /codon_start=1
                     /product="tobacco etch virus (TEV) protease recognition
                     and cleavage site"
                     /translation="ENLYFQG"
                     /note="Geneious type: misc_feature"
                     /standard_name="TEV site"
     misc_feature    5620..5724
                     /standard_name="dsnP"
     misc_feature    5725..5835
                     /standard_name="dsnP"
     misc_feature    5836..5934
                     /standard_name="dsnP"
     misc_feature    5935..6039
                     /standard_name="dsnP"
     misc_feature    6040..6144
                     /standard_name="dsnP"
     misc_feature    6145..6249
                     /standard_name="dsnP"
     misc_feature    6250..6354
                     /standard_name="dsnP"
     misc_feature    6355..6459
                     /standard_name="dsnP"
     misc_feature    6460..6564
                     /standard_name="dsnP"
     misc_feature    6565..6669
                     /standard_name="P2"
     misc_feature    6670..6777
                     /standard_name="L2"
     misc_feature    6778..6873
                     /standard_name="S2"
     regulatory      7036..7083
                     /note="Geneious type: terminator"
                     /note="transcription terminator for bacteriophage T7 RNA 
                     polymerase"
                     /standard_name="T7 terminator"
ORIGIN      
        1 tggcgaatgg gnnnnnnnnn nnnnnnnnnn nnnnnnnnnn nnnnnnnnnn nnnnnnnnnn
       61 nnnnnnnnnn nnnnnnnnnn nnnnnnnnnn nnnnnnnnnn nnnnnnnnnn nnnnnnnnnn
      121 nnnnnnnnnn nnnnncnnnn nnnnnnnnnn nnnnnnnnnn nnnnnnnnnn nnnnnnnnnn
      181 nnnnnnnnnn nnnnnnnnnn nnnnnnnnnn nnnnnnnnnn nnnnnnnann nnnnnnnnnn
      241 nnnnnnnnnn nnnnnnnnnn nnnnnnnnnn nnnnnnncct ttgacgttgg agtccacgtt
      301 ctttaatagt ggactcttgt tccaaactgg aacaacactc aaccctatct cggtctattc
      361 ttttgattta taagggattt tgccgatttc ggcctattgg ttaaaaaatg agctgattta
      421 acaaaaattt aacgcgaatt ttaacaaaat attaacgttt acaatttcag gtggcacttt
      481 tcggggaaat gtgcgcggaa cccctatttg tttatttttc taaatacatt caaatatgta
      541 tccgctcatg agacaataac cctgataaat gcttcaataa tattgaaaaa ggaagagtat
      601 gagtattcaa catttccgtg tcgcccttat tccctttttt gcggcatttt gccttcctgt
      661 ttttgctcac ccagaaacgc tggtgaaagt aaaagatgct gaagatcagt tgggtgcacg
      721 agtgggttac atcgaactgg atctcaacag cggtaagatc cttgagagtt ttcgccccga
      781 agaacgtttt ccaatgatga gcacttttaa agttctgcta tgtggcgcgg tattatcccg
      841 tattgacgcc gggcaagagc aactcggtcg ccgcatacac tattctcaga atgacttggt
      901 tgagtactca ccagtcacag aaaagcatct tacggatggc atgacagtaa gagaattatg
      961 cagtgctgcc ataaccatga gtgataacac tgcggccaac ttacttctga caacgatcgg
     1021 aggaccgaag gagctaaccg cttttttgca caacatgggg gatcatgtaa ctcgccttga
     1081 tcgttgggaa ccggagctga atgaagccat accaaacgac gagcgtgaca ccacgatgcc
     1141 tgcagcaatg gcaacaacgt tgcgcaaact attaactggc gaactactta ctctagcttc
     1201 ccggcaacaa ttaatagact ggatggaggc ggataaagtt gcaggaccac ttctgcgctc
     1261 ggcccttccg gctggctggt ttattgctga taaatctgga gccggtgagc gtgggtctcg
     1321 cggtatcatt gcagcactgg ggccagatgg taagccctcc cgtatcgtag ttatctacac
     1381 gacggggagt caggcaacta tggatgaacg aaatagacag atcgctgaga taggtgcctc
     1441 actgattaag cattggtaac tgtcagacca agtttactca tatatacttt agattgattt
     1501 aaaacttcat ttttaattta aaaggatcta ggtgaagatc ctttttgata atctcatgac
     1561 caaaatccct taacgtgagt tttcgttcca ctgagcgtca gaccccgtag aaaagatcaa
     1621 aggatcttct tgagatcctt tttttctgcg cgtaatctgc tgcttgcaaa caaaaaaacc
     1681 accgctacca gcggtggttt gtttgccgga tcaagagcta ccaactcttt ttccgaaggt
     1741 aactggcttc agcagagcgc agataccaaa tactgtcctt ctagtgtagc cgtagttagg
     1801 ccaccacttc aagaactctg tagcaccgcc tacatacctc gctctgctaa tcctgttacc
     1861 agtggctgct gccagtggcg ataagtcgtg tcttaccggg ttggactcaa gacgatagtt
     1921 accggataag gcgcagcggt cgggctgaac ggggggttcg tgcacacagc ccagcttgga
     1981 gcgaacgacc tacaccgaac tgagatacct acagcgtgag ctatgagaaa gcgccacgct
     2041 tcccgaaggg agaaaggcgg acaggtatcc ggtaagcggc agggtcggaa caggagagcg
     2101 cacgagggag cttccagggg gaaacgcctg gtatctttat agtcctgtcg ggtttcgcca
     2161 cctctgactt gagcgtcgat ttttgtgatg ctcgtcaggg gggcggagcc tatggaaaaa
     2221 cgccagcaac gcggcctttt tacggttcct ggccttttgc tggccttttg ctcacatgtt
     2281 ctttcctgcg ttatcccctg attctgtgga taaccgtatt accgcctttg agtgagctga
     2341 taccgctcgc cgcagccgaa cgaccgagcg cagcgagtca gtgagcgagg aagcggaaga
     2401 gcgcctgatg cggtattttc tccttacgca tctgtgcggt atttcacacc gcatatatgg
     2461 tgcactctca gtacaatctg ctctgatgcc gcatagttaa gccagtatac actccgctat
     2521 cgctacgtga ctgggtcatg gctgcgcccc gacacccgcc aacacccgct gacgcgccct
     2581 gacgggcttg tctgctcccg gcatccgctt acagacaagc tgtgaccgtc tccgggagct
     2641 gcatgtgtca gaggttttca ccgtcatcac cgaaacgcgc gaggcagctg cggtaaagct
     2701 catcagcgtg gtcgtgaagc gattcacaga tgtctgcctg ttcatccgcg tccagctcgt
     2761 tgagtttctc cagaagcgtt aatgtctggc ttctgataaa gcgggccatg ttaagggcgg
     2821 ttttttcctg tttggtcact gatgcctccg tgtaaggggg atttctgttc atgggggtaa
     2881 tgataccgat gaaacgagag aggatgctca cgatacgggt tactgatgat gaacatgccc
     2941 ggttactgga acgttgtgag ggtaaacaac tggcggtatg gatgcggcgg gaccagagaa
     3001 aaatcactca gggtcaatgc cagcgcttcg ttaatacaga tgtaggtgtt ccacagggta
     3061 gccagcagca tcctgcgatg cagatccgga acataatggt gcagggcgct gacttccgcg
     3121 tttccagact ttacgaaaca cggaaaccga agaccattca tgttgttgct caggtcgcag
     3181 acgttttgca gcagcagtcg cttcacgttc gctcgcgtat cggtgattca ttctgctaac
     3241 cagtaaggca accccgccag cctagccggg tcctcaacga caggagcacg atcatgcgca
     3301 cccgtggggc cgccatgccg gcgataatgg cctgcttctc gccgaaacgt ttggtggcgg
     3361 gaccagtgac gaaggcttga gcgagggcgt gcaagattcc gaataccgca agcgacaggc
     3421 cgatcatcgt cgcgctccag cgaaagcggt cctcgccgaa aatgacccag agcgctgccg
     3481 gcacctgtcc tacgagttgc atgataaaga agacagtcat aagtgcggcg acgatagtca
     3541 tgccccgcgc ccaccggaag gagctgactg ggttgaaggc tctcaagggc atcggtcgag
     3601 atcccggtgc ctaatgagtg agctaactta cattaattgc gttgcgctca ctgcccgctt
     3661 tccagtcggg aaacctgtcg tgccagctgc attaatgaat cggccaacgc gcggggagag
     3721 gcggtttgcg tattgggcgc cagggtggtt tttcttttca ccagtgagac gggcaacagc
     3781 tgattgccct tcaccgcctg gccctgagag agttgcagca agcggtccac gctggtttgc
     3841 cccagcaggc gaaaatcctg tttgatggtg gttaacggcg ggatataaca tgagctgtct
     3901 tcggtatcgt cgtatcccac taccgagatg tccgcaccaa cgcgcagccc ggactcggta
     3961 atggcgcgca ttgcgcccag cgccatctga tcgttggcaa ccagcatcgc agtgggaacg
     4021 atgccctcat tcagcatttg catggtttgt tgaaaaccgg acatggcact ccagtcgcct
     4081 tcccgttccg ctatcggctg aatttgattg cgagtgagat atttatgcca gccagccaga
     4141 cgcagacgcg ccgagacaga acttaatggg cccgctaaca gcgcgatttg ctggtgaccc
     4201 aatgcgacca gatgctccac gcccagtcgc gtaccgtctt catgggagaa aataatactg
     4261 ttgatgggtg tctggtcaga gacatcaaga aataacgccg gaacattagt gcaggcagct
     4321 tccacagcaa tggcatcctg gtcatccagc ggatagttaa tgatcagccc actgacgcgt
     4381 tgcgcgagaa gattgtgcac cgccgcttta caggcttcga cgccgcttcg ttctaccatc
     4441 gacaccacca cgctggcacc cagttgatcg gcgcgagatt taatcgccgc gacaatttgc
     4501 gacggcgcgt gcagggccag actggaggtg gcaacgccaa tcagcaacga ctgtttgccc
     4561 gccagttgtt gtgccacgcg gttgggaatg taattcagct ccgccatcgc cgcttccact
     4621 ttttcccgcg ttttcgcaga aacgtggctg gcctggttca ccacgcggga aacggtctga
     4681 taagagacac cggcatactc tgcgacatcg tataacgtta ctggtttcac attcaccacc
     4741 ctgaattgac tctcttccgg gcgctatcat gccataccgc gaaaggtttt gcgccattcg
     4801 atggtgtccg ggatctcgac gctctccctt atgcgactcc tgcattagga agcagcccag
     4861 tagtaggttg aggccgttga gcaccgccgc cgcaaggaat ggtgcatgca aggagatggc
     4921 gcccaacagt cccccggcca cggggcctgc caccataccc acgccgaaac aagcgctcat
     4981 gagcccgaag tggcgagccc gatcttcccc atcggtgatg tcggcgatat aggcgccagc
     5041 aaccgcacct gtggcgccgg tgatgccggc cacgatgcgt ccggcgtaga ggatcgagat
     5101 cgatctcgat cccgcgaaat taatacgact cactataggg gaattgtgag cggataacaa
     5161 ttcccctcta gaaataattt tgtttaactt taagaaggag atatacatat gagcgataaa
     5221 attattcacc tgactgacga cagttttgac acggatgtac tcaaagcgga cggggcgatc
     5281 ctcgtcgatt tctgggcaga gtggtgcggt ccgtgcaaaa tgatcgcccc gattctggat
     5341 gaaatcgctg acgaatatca gggcaaactg accgttgcaa aactgaacat cgatcaaaac
     5401 cctggcactg cgccgaaata tggcatccgt ggtatcccga ctctgctgct gttcaaaaac
     5461 ggtgaagtgg cggcaaccaa agtgggtgca ctgtctaaag gtcagttgaa agagttcctc
     5521 gacgctaacc tggccggttc tggttctggc catatgcacc atcatcatca tcattcttct
     5581 ggtgagaatc tttattttca gggcgccatg ggaaatgatg tcgtcacgta caacaccctt
     5641 atcgacggac ttgctaaggc tggtcgtctg gaagaagctc ttcagctgtt tcaagagatg
     5701 aaggaaaagg gcgtaaagcc tgacgtggta acgtacaata cgcttatcga tggtctggcg
     5761 aaggctggcc gtcttgaaga ggccctgcag ctgtttcagg aaatgaaaga aaagggcgtt
     5821 aaacctgatg tagtaaccta cacgacattg atcgacggac ttgctaaggc cggacgctta
     5881 gaggaggccc ttcaactgtt ccaggagatg aaggagaaag gagtaaaacc taacgtggtc
     5941 acttataata ctttgattga cggtttggca aaggcaggac gtttggaaga ggccttacaa
     6001 ttgtttcaag aaatgaaaga gaagggcgtg aaaccgtctg ttgtaaccta tactacctta
     6061 atcgatgggc tggcaaaagc gggtcgttta gaggaagctt tacagttgtt ccaggagatg
     6121 aaagagaaag gtgtcaagcc caacgttgtc acgtacaaca cccttattga tggtctggcc
     6181 aaagccggtc gcttagagga agccttgcag cttttccagg agatgaaaga gaagggtgtt
     6241 aagccaagcg tggttacata caccacttta atcgatggat tagcaaaggc aggacgcctg
     6301 gaggaggccc tgcaactttt tcaagagatg aaggagaaag gggtcaaacc tgatgtggtt
     6361 acatacaata ccttgatcga cggacttgct aaggcgggtc gccttgaaga agcgttacag
     6421 ttgttccaag aaatgaaaga aaagggagtg aaaccggatg tggtgactta cacgacgctt
     6481 atcgacgggc ttgctaaggc cgggcgttta gaagaagctt tgcaactgtt tcaagaaatg
     6541 aaggaaaaag gggttaagcc agatgttgtt tcttggaacg cgatgattgc tggatacgct
     6601 caaaacggac atggtgaaga ggctcttgaa ttgtttagag agatgcagct tgaaggtatc
     6661 aaaccatctg aggttacttt cacatctgtt ctttctgctt gttctcatgc tggattggtt
     6721 gaagagggtt gggaatattt cgtttctatg gcttctgatt acggaattga gcctagaaga
     6781 gaacattatg gttgtatggt tgatcttttg ggaagagctg gtagacttga agaggctgaa
     6841 gagttgatcg agtctatgcc ttttgaacca aatgctgttg tttggagaac tttccttcag
     6901 ggttgtaaga catacggtat gttggattaa ggtaccgcgg ccgcactcga gcaccaccac
     6961 caccaccact gagatccggc tgctaacaaa gcccgaaagg aagctgagtt ggctgctgcc
     7021 accgctgagc aataactagc ataacccctt ggggcctcta aacgggtctt gaggggtttt
     7081 ttgctgaaag gaggaactat atccggat
//
