# Supplementary material for: Cofactor-independent RNA editing by a synthetic S-type PPR protein
Source: Synth Biol (Oxf). 2021 Dec 23;7(1):ysab034. doi: 10.1093/synbio/ysab034 (PMC8809517; doi:10.1093/synbio/ysab034)
Supplement: ysab034_Supp [file ysab034_supp.zip › pETM20-TRX-9S-DYW.gb]

LOCUS       pETM20-TRX-9S-DYW        7510 bp ds-DNA     circular SYN 15-NOV-2021
DEFINITION  synthetic circular DNA.
ACCESSION
VERSION     .
KEYWORDS    .
SOURCE      synthetic DNA construct
  ORGANISM  synthetic DNA construct.
REFERENCE   1  (bases 1 to 7510)
  AUTHORS   Santana
  TITLE     Direct Submission
  JOURNAL   Exported Monday, Aug 30, 2021 from SnapGene Viewer 4.3.10
            https://www.snapgene.com
FEATURES             Location/Qualifiers
     source          1..7510
                     /organism="recombinant plasmid"
                     /mol_type="other DNA"
     regulatory      65..83
                     /note="Geneious type: promoter"
                     /note="promoter for bacteriophage T7 RNA polymerase"
                     /standard_name="T7 promoter"
     protein_bind    84..108
                     /bound_moiety="lac repressor encoded by lacI"
                     /note="The lac repressor binds to the lac operator to 
                     inhibit transcription in E. coli. This inhibition can be
                     relieved by adding lactose or
                     isopropyl-beta-D-thiogalactopyranoside (IPTG)."
                     /standard_name="lac operator"
     misc_feature    123..145
                     /note="Geneious type: RBS"
                     /note="efficient ribosome binding site from bacteriophage
                     T7 gene 10 (Olins and Rangwala, 1989)"
     CDS             153..479
                     /codon_start=1
                     /gene="trxA"
                     /product="E. coli thioredoxin"
                     /translation="MSDKIIHLTDDSFDTDVLKADGAILVDFWAEWCGPCKMIAPILD
                     EIADEYQGKLTVAKLNIDQNPGTAPKYGIRGIPTLLLFKNGEVAATKVGALSKGQLKE
                     FLDANLA"
                     /note="Geneious type: misc_feature"
                     /standard_name="TrxA"
     CDS             153..2324
                     /standard_name="TRX-9S-DYW"
     CDS             501..518
                     /codon_start=1
                     /product="6xHis affinity tag"
                     /translation="HHHHHH"
                     /note="Geneious type: misc_feature"
                     /standard_name="6xHis"
     CDS             528..548
                     /codon_start=1
                     /product="tobacco etch virus (TEV) protease recognition
                     and cleavage site"
                     /translation="ENLYFQG"
                     /note="Geneious type: misc_feature"
                     /standard_name="TEV site"
     misc_feature    555..563
                     /standard_name="linker"
     source          564..1400
                     /organism="synthetic DNA construct"
                     /mol_type="other DNA"
     misc_feature    564..656
                     /standard_name="dsnSa"
     misc_feature    657..749
                     /standard_name="dsnSb"
     misc_feature    750..842
                     /standard_name="dsnSc"
     misc_feature    843..935
                     /standard_name="dsnSc"
     misc_feature    936..1028
                     /standard_name="dsnSc"
     misc_feature    1029..1121
                     /standard_name="dsnSc"
     misc_feature    1122..1214
                     /standard_name="dsnSc"
     misc_feature    1215..1307
                     /standard_name="dsnSc"
     misc_feature    1308..1400
                     /standard_name="dsnSd"
     misc_feature    1401..1505
                     /standard_name="P2"
     misc_feature    1506..1613
                     /standard_name="L2"
     misc_feature    1614..1709
                     /standard_name="S2"
     misc_feature    1710..1811
                     /standard_name="E1"
     misc_feature    1812..1913
                     /standard_name="E2"
     CDS             1914..2321
                     /codon_start=1
                     /translation="EPGCSWIEVKNKVHEFVAGDRSHPQSEEIYAKLEELSEKMKEAG
                     YVPDTSFVLHDVEEEEKEQMLSYHSEKLAIAFGLISTPPGTPIRIVKNLRVCGDCHTA
                     IKFISKIVGREIIVRDSNRFHHFKDGSCSCGDYW"
                     /note="Geneious type: misc_feature"
                     /standard_name="DYW"
     CDS             2330..2369
                     /codon_start=1
                     /translation="EIEGTCITRAKSE"
                     /note="Geneious type: misc_feature"
                     /standard_name="rpoA"
     misc_feature    2351..2363
                     /standard_name="CLB19 binding site"
     misc_feature    2364
                     /standard_name="Edited C"
     regulatory      2382..2429
                     /note="Geneious type: terminator"
                     /note="transcription terminator for bacteriophage T7 RNA 
                     polymerase"
                     /standard_name="T7 terminator"
     rep_origin      2466..2921
     regulatory      2948..3052
                     /note="Geneious type: promoter"
                     /gene="bla"
                     /standard_name="AmpR promoter"
     CDS             3053..3913
                     /codon_start=1
                     /gene="bla"
                     /product="beta-lactamase"
                     /note="confers resistance to ampicillin, carbenicillin,
                     and related antibiotics"
                     /translation="MSIQHFRVALIPFFAAFCLPVFAHPETLVKVKDAEDQLGARVGY
                     IELDLNSGKILESFRPEERFPMMSTFKVLLCGAVLSRIDAGQEQLGRRIHYSQNDLVE
                     YSPVTEKHLTDGMTVRELCSAAITMSDNTAANLLLTTIGGPKELTAFLHNMGDHVTRL
                     DRWEPELNEAIPNDERDTTMPAAMATTLRKLLTGELLTLASRQQLIDWMEADKVAGPL
                     LRSALPAGWFIADKSGAGERGSRGIIAALGPDGKPSRIVVIYTTGSQATMDERNRQIA
                     EIGASLIKHW"
                     /standard_name="AmpR"
     rep_origin      4084..4672
     misc_feature    4858..5000
                     /note="basis of mobility region from pBR322"
                     /standard_name="bom"
     CDS             complement(5102..5293)
                     /codon_start=1
                     /gene="rop"
                     /product="Rop protein, which maintains plasmids at low
                     copy number"
                     /translation="MTKQEKTALNMARFIRSQTLTLLEKLNELDADEQADICESLHDH
                     ADELYRSCLARFGDDGENL"
                     /standard_name="rop"
     CDS             complement(6102..7184)
                     /codon_start=1
                     /gene="lacI"
                     /product="lac repressor"
                     /note="The lac repressor binds to the lac operator to 
                     inhibit transcription in E. coli. This inhibition can be
                     relieved by adding lactose or
                     isopropyl-beta-D-thiogalactopyranoside (IPTG)."
                     /translation="MKPVTLYDVAEYAGVSYQTVSRVVNQASHVSAKTREKVEAAMAE
                     LNYIPNRVAQQLAGKQSLLIGVATSSLALHAPSQIVAAIKSRADQLGASVVVSMVERS
                     GVEACKAAVHNLLAQRVSGLIINYPLDDQDAIAVEAACTNVPALFLDVSDQTPINSII
                     FSHEDGTRLGVEHLVALGHQQIALLAGPLSSVSARLRLAGWHKYLTRNQIQPIAEREG
                     DWSAMSGFQQTMQMLNEGIVPTAMLVANDQMALGAMRAITESGLRVGADISVVGYDDT
                     EDSSCYIPPLTTIKQDFRLLGQTSVDRLLQLSQGQAVKGNQLLPVSLVKRKTTLAPNT
                     QTASPRALADSLMQLARQVSRLESGQ"
                     /standard_name="lacI"
     regulatory      complement(7185..7262)
                     /note="Geneious type: promoter"
                     /gene="lacI"
ORIGIN      
        1 ccggtgatgc cggccacgat gcgtccggcg tagaggatcg agatcgatct cgatcccgcg
       61 aaattaatac gactcactat aggggaattg tgagcggata acaattcccc tctagaaata
      121 attttgttta actttaagaa ggagatatac atatgagcga taaaattatt cacctgactg
      181 acgacagttt tgacacggat gtactcaaag cggacggggc gatcctcgtc gatttctggg
      241 cagagtggtg cggtccgtgc aaaatgatcg ccccgattct ggatgaaatc gctgacgaat
      301 atcagggcaa actgaccgtt gcaaaactga acatcgatca aaaccctggc actgcgccga
      361 aatatggcat ccgtggtatc ccgactctgc tgctgttcaa aaacggtgaa gtggcggcaa
      421 ccaaagtggg tgcactgtct aaaggtcagt tgaaagagtt cctcgacgct aacctggccg
      481 gttctggttc tggccatatg caccatcatc atcatcattc ttctggtgag aatctttatt
      541 ttcagggcgc catgggtaat tctgttgttt cttggaactc tatgatcact gcttatgcta
      601 gaaacggtag aattgaagag gctagaaagt tgtttgatga gatgcctgaa agagatgttg
      661 tttcttggaa tgctatgatc tctggatacg ctaaaaacgg tgagcttgat gaagctagaa
      721 agttgttcga tgagatgcca gagagggatg ttgtttcttg gacagctatg atctctggat
      781 atgctcaaaa tggtagaatt gatgaggcta gagaactttt cgataagatg cctgaaagaa
      841 acgttgtttc ttggaacgca atgatctctg gttacgctca gaacggtagg atcgatgagg
      901 ctagagaatt gttcgataag atgccagaga gatcagttgt ttcttggacc gcaatgatct
      961 ctggatacgc acagaatggt aggatagatg aagctagaga actttttgat aaaatgccag
     1021 agaggaatgt tgtttcttgg aatgcgatga tctctggtta tgcacagaac ggtaggatag
     1081 acgaagctag agaattgttt gataagatgc ctgaaagatc agttgtttct tggacggcaa
     1141 tgatctctgg ttatgctcag aatggtagga ttgacgaagc tagagaactt ttcgacaaaa
     1201 tgccagagcg tgacgttgtt tcttggaatg caatgatctc tggatatgca cagaacggta
     1261 gaatcgacga agctagagaa cttttcgaca agatgccaga gcgtgatgtt gtttcttgga
     1321 ctgctatgat ctctgcttat gctcaatgtg gacatttgga agaggctaga aagatttttg
     1381 atagaatgcc agagagagac gttgtttctt ggaatgcaat gatctctggt tacgctatgc
     1441 atggacatgg taaagaggct cttgaattgt ttgaagagat gcaacagtct ggtattaagc
     1501 cttctcatgt tactttcaca ggagttcttt ctgcttgttc tcatgctggt ttggttgatg
     1561 agggaagaca atacttcaac tctatgaaga aggattacgg tatcgaacca agagttgagc
     1621 attacggatg tatggttgat cttttgggaa gagctggtag acttgatgag gcttatgagt
     1681 ttattgagtc tatgcctatt gaaccaaatg ctgttgtttg gggtgctctt ttgggtgctt
     1741 gtaggattca tggaaacgtt gaattgggag agagagctgc tgagaaactt tttgaattgg
     1801 agccagaatc ttctggtaac tacgttcttt tgtctaacat ctatgcttct gctggaagat
     1861 gggatgatgt tgctaaggtt agaaaaatga tgaaggaaag aggtatcaag aaagagcctg
     1921 gatgttcttg gattgaagtt aagaataagg ttcatgagtt cgttgctgga gatagatcac
     1981 atccacaatc tgaagaaatc tatgctaaac ttgaagagtt gtctgaaaag atgaaagagg
     2041 ctggatatgt tcctgatact tcttttgttc ttcatgatgt tgaagaggaa gagaaagaac
     2101 agatgttgtc ttaccattct gagaaacttg ctatcgcttt cggtttgatt tctactcctc
     2161 caggaacacc aatcagaatc gttaaaaatc ttagagtttg tggagattgt catacagcta
     2221 ttaaattcat ctctaagatt gttggaagag aaattatcgt tagagattct aacagattcc
     2281 atcatttcaa ggatggttct tgttcttgtg gagattattg gtaactcgag aaatagaagg
     2341 aacatgtatt acacgtgcaa aatctgagag ctgagcaata actagcataa ccccttgggg
     2401 cctctaaacg ggtcttgagg ggttttttgc tgaaaggagg aactatatcc ggattggcga
     2461 atgggnnnnn nnnnnnnnnn nnnnnnnnnn nnnnnnnnnn nnnnnnnnnn nnnnnnnnnn
     2521 nnnnnnnnnn nnnnnnnnnn nnnnnnnnnn nnnnnnnnnn nnnnnnnnnn nnnnnnnnnn
     2581 nnnnnnnnnc nnnnnnnnnn nnnnnnnnnn nnnnnnnnnn nnnnnnnnnn nnnnnnnnnn
     2641 nnnnnnnnnn nnnnnnnnnn nnnnnnnnnn nnnnnnnnnn nannnnnnnn nnnnnnnnnn
     2701 nnnnnnnnnn nnnnnnnnnn nnnnnnnnnn ncctttgacg ttggagtcca cgttctttaa
     2761 tagtggactc ttgttccaaa ctggaacaac actcaaccct atctcggtct attcttttga
     2821 tttataaggg attttgccga tttcggccta ttggttaaaa aatgagctga tttaacaaaa
     2881 atttaacgcg aattttaaca aaatattaac gtttacaatt tcaggtggca cttttcgggg
     2941 aaatgtgcgc ggaaccccta tttgtttatt tttctaaata cattcaaata tgtatccgct
     3001 catgagacaa taaccctgat aaatgcttca ataatattga aaaaggaaga gtatgagtat
     3061 tcaacatttc cgtgtcgccc ttattccctt ttttgcggca ttttgccttc ctgtttttgc
     3121 tcacccagaa acgctggtga aagtaaaaga tgctgaagat cagttgggtg cacgagtggg
     3181 ttacatcgaa ctggatctca acagcggtaa gatccttgag agttttcgcc ccgaagaacg
     3241 ttttccaatg atgagcactt ttaaagttct gctatgtggc gcggtattat cccgtattga
     3301 cgccgggcaa gagcaactcg gtcgccgcat acactattct cagaatgact tggttgagta
     3361 ctcaccagtc acagaaaagc atcttacgga tggcatgaca gtaagagaat tatgcagtgc
     3421 tgccataacc atgagtgata acactgcggc caacttactt ctgacaacga tcggaggacc
     3481 gaaggagcta accgcttttt tgcacaacat gggggatcat gtaactcgcc ttgatcgttg
     3541 ggaaccggag ctgaatgaag ccataccaaa cgacgagcgt gacaccacga tgcctgcagc
     3601 aatggcaaca acgttgcgca aactattaac tggcgaacta cttactctag cttcccggca
     3661 acaattaata gactggatgg aggcggataa agttgcagga ccacttctgc gctcggccct
     3721 tccggctggc tggtttattg ctgataaatc tggagccggt gagcgtgggt ctcgcggtat
     3781 cattgcagca ctggggccag atggtaagcc ctcccgtatc gtagttatct acacgacggg
     3841 gagtcaggca actatggatg aacgaaatag acagatcgct gagataggtg cctcactgat
     3901 taagcattgg taactgtcag accaagttta ctcatatata ctttagattg atttaaaact
     3961 tcatttttaa tttaaaagga tctaggtgaa gatccttttt gataatctca tgaccaaaat
     4021 cccttaacgt gagttttcgt tccactgagc gtcagacccc gtagaaaaga tcaaaggatc
     4081 ttcttgagat cctttttttc tgcgcgtaat ctgctgcttg caaacaaaaa aaccaccgct
     4141 accagcggtg gtttgtttgc cggatcaaga gctaccaact ctttttccga aggtaactgg
     4201 cttcagcaga gcgcagatac caaatactgt ccttctagtg tagccgtagt taggccacca
     4261 cttcaagaac tctgtagcac cgcctacata cctcgctctg ctaatcctgt taccagtggc
     4321 tgctgccagt ggcgataagt cgtgtcttac cgggttggac tcaagacgat agttaccgga
     4381 taaggcgcag cggtcgggct gaacgggggg ttcgtgcaca cagcccagct tggagcgaac
     4441 gacctacacc gaactgagat acctacagcg tgagctatga gaaagcgcca cgcttcccga
     4501 agggagaaag gcggacaggt atccggtaag cggcagggtc ggaacaggag agcgcacgag
     4561 ggagcttcca gggggaaacg cctggtatct ttatagtcct gtcgggtttc gccacctctg
     4621 acttgagcgt cgatttttgt gatgctcgtc aggggggcgg agcctatgga aaaacgccag
     4681 caacgcggcc tttttacggt tcctggcctt ttgctggcct tttgctcaca tgttctttcc
     4741 tgcgttatcc cctgattctg tggataaccg tattaccgcc tttgagtgag ctgataccgc
     4801 tcgccgcagc cgaacgaccg agcgcagcga gtcagtgagc gaggaagcgg aagagcgcct
     4861 gatgcggtat tttctcctta cgcatctgtg cggtatttca caccgcatat atggtgcact
     4921 ctcagtacaa tctgctctga tgccgcatag ttaagccagt atacactccg ctatcgctac
     4981 gtgactgggt catggctgcg ccccgacacc cgccaacacc cgctgacgcg ccctgacggg
     5041 cttgtctgct cccggcatcc gcttacagac aagctgtgac cgtctccggg agctgcatgt
     5101 gtcagaggtt ttcaccgtca tcaccgaaac gcgcgaggca gctgcggtaa agctcatcag
     5161 cgtggtcgtg aagcgattca cagatgtctg cctgttcatc cgcgtccagc tcgttgagtt
     5221 tctccagaag cgttaatgtc tggcttctga taaagcgggc catgttaagg gcggtttttt
     5281 cctgtttggt cactgatgcc tccgtgtaag ggggatttct gttcatgggg gtaatgatac
     5341 cgatgaaacg agagaggatg ctcacgatac gggttactga tgatgaacat gcccggttac
     5401 tggaacgttg tgagggtaaa caactggcgg tatggatgcg gcgggaccag agaaaaatca
     5461 ctcagggtca atgccagcgc ttcgttaata cagatgtagg tgttccacag ggtagccagc
     5521 agcatcctgc gatgcagatc cggaacataa tggtgcaggg cgctgacttc cgcgtttcca
     5581 gactttacga aacacggaaa ccgaagacca ttcatgttgt tgctcaggtc gcagacgttt
     5641 tgcagcagca gtcgcttcac gttcgctcgc gtatcggtga ttcattctgc taaccagtaa
     5701 ggcaaccccg ccagcctagc cgggtcctca acgacaggag cacgatcatg cgcacccgtg
     5761 gggccgccat gccggcgata atggcctgct tctcgccgaa acgtttggtg gcgggaccag
     5821 tgacgaaggc ttgagcgagg gcgtgcaaga ttccgaatac cgcaagcgac aggccgatca
     5881 tcgtcgcgct ccagcgaaag cggtcctcgc cgaaaatgac ccagagcgct gccggcacct
     5941 gtcctacgag ttgcatgata aagaagacag tcataagtgc ggcgacgata gtcatgcccc
     6001 gcgcccaccg gaaggagctg actgggttga aggctctcaa gggcatcggt cgagatcccg
     6061 gtgcctaatg agtgagctaa cttacattaa ttgcgttgcg ctcactgccc gctttccagt
     6121 cgggaaacct gtcgtgccag ctgcattaat gaatcggcca acgcgcgggg agaggcggtt
     6181 tgcgtattgg gcgccagggt ggtttttctt ttcaccagtg agacgggcaa cagctgattg
     6241 cccttcaccg cctggccctg agagagttgc agcaagcggt ccacgctggt ttgccccagc
     6301 aggcgaaaat cctgtttgat ggtggttaac ggcgggatat aacatgagct gtcttcggta
     6361 tcgtcgtatc ccactaccga gatgtccgca ccaacgcgca gcccggactc ggtaatggcg
     6421 cgcattgcgc ccagcgccat ctgatcgttg gcaaccagca tcgcagtggg aacgatgccc
     6481 tcattcagca tttgcatggt ttgttgaaaa ccggacatgg cactccagtc gccttcccgt
     6541 tccgctatcg gctgaatttg attgcgagtg agatatttat gccagccagc cagacgcaga
     6601 cgcgccgaga cagaacttaa tgggcccgct aacagcgcga tttgctggtg acccaatgcg
     6661 accagatgct ccacgcccag tcgcgtaccg tcttcatggg agaaaataat actgttgatg
     6721 ggtgtctggt cagagacatc aagaaataac gccggaacat tagtgcaggc agcttccaca
     6781 gcaatggcat cctggtcatc cagcggatag ttaatgatca gcccactgac gcgttgcgcg
     6841 agaagattgt gcaccgccgc tttacaggct tcgacgccgc ttcgttctac catcgacacc
     6901 accacgctgg cacccagttg atcggcgcga gatttaatcg ccgcgacaat ttgcgacggc
     6961 gcgtgcaggg ccagactgga ggtggcaacg ccaatcagca acgactgttt gcccgccagt
     7021 tgttgtgcca cgcggttggg aatgtaattc agctccgcca tcgccgcttc cactttttcc
     7081 cgcgttttcg cagaaacgtg gctggcctgg ttcaccacgc gggaaacggt ctgataagag
     7141 acaccggcat actctgcgac atcgtataac gttactggtt tcacattcac caccctgaat
     7201 tgactctctt ccgggcgcta tcatgccata ccgcgaaagg ttttgcgcca ttcgatggtg
     7261 tccgggatct cgacgctctc ccttatgcga ctcctgcatt aggaagcagc ccagtagtag
     7321 gttgaggccg ttgagcaccg ccgccgcaag gaatggtgca tgcaaggaga tggcgcccaa
     7381 cagtcccccg gccacggggc ctgccaccat acccacgccg aaacaagcgc tcatgagccc
     7441 gaagtggcga gcccgatctt ccccatcggt gatgtcggcg atataggcgc cagcaaccgc
     7501 acctgtggcg
//
