# Supplementary material for: Cofactor-independent RNA editing by a synthetic S-type PPR protein
Source: Synth Biol (Oxf). 2021 Dec 23;7(1):ysab034. doi: 10.1093/synbio/ysab034 (PMC8809517; doi:10.1093/synbio/ysab034)
Supplement: ysab034_Supp [file ysab034_supp.zip › pETM20-TRX-9S-E2.gb]

LOCUS       pETM20-TRX-9S-E2        7164 bp ds-DNA     circular SYN 15-NOV-2021
DEFINITION  synthetic circular DNA.
ACCESSION
VERSION     .
KEYWORDS    .
SOURCE      synthetic DNA construct
  ORGANISM  synthetic DNA construct.
REFERENCE   1  (bases 1 to 7164)
  AUTHORS   .
  TITLE     Direct Submission
  JOURNAL   Exported Monday, Aug 30, 2021 from SnapGene Viewer 4.3.10
            https://www.snapgene.com
FEATURES             Location/Qualifiers
     source          1..7164
                     /organism="synthetic DNA construct"
                     /mol_type="other DNA"
     rep_origin      12..467
     regulatory      494..598
                     /note="Geneious type: promoter"
                     /gene="bla"
                     /standard_name="AmpR promoter"
     CDS             599..1459
                     /codon_start=1
                     /gene="bla"
                     /product="beta-lactamase"
                     /note="confers resistance to ampicillin, carbenicillin,
                     and related antibiotics"
                     /translation="MSIQHFRVALIPFFAAFCLPVFAHPETLVKVKDAEDQLGARVGY
                     IELDLNSGKILESFRPEERFPMMSTFKVLLCGAVLSRIDAGQEQLGRRIHYSQNDLVE
                     YSPVTEKHLTDGMTVRELCSAAITMSDNTAANLLLTTIGGPKELTAFLHNMGDHVTRL
                     DRWEPELNEAIPNDERDTTMPAAMATTLRKLLTGELLTLASRQQLIDWMEADKVAGPL
                     LRSALPAGWFIADKSGAGERGSRGIIAALGPDGKPSRIVVIYTTGSQATMDERNRQIA
                     EIGASLIKHW"
                     /standard_name="AmpR"
     rep_origin      1630..2218
     misc_feature    2404..2546
                     /note="basis of mobility region from pBR322"
                     /standard_name="bom"
     CDS             complement(2648..2839)
                     /codon_start=1
                     /gene="rop"
                     /product="Rop protein, which maintains plasmids at low
                     copy number"
                     /translation="MTKQEKTALNMARFIRSQTLTLLEKLNELDADEQADICESLHDH
                     ADELYRSCLARFGDDGENL"
                     /standard_name="rop"
     CDS             complement(3648..4730)
                     /codon_start=1
                     /gene="lacI"
                     /product="lac repressor"
                     /note="The lac repressor binds to the lac operator to 
                     inhibit transcription in E. coli. This inhibition can be
                     relieved by adding lactose or
                     isopropyl-beta-D-thiogalactopyranoside (IPTG)."
                     /translation="MKPVTLYDVAEYAGVSYQTVSRVVNQASHVSAKTREKVEAAMAE
                     LNYIPNRVAQQLAGKQSLLIGVATSSLALHAPSQIVAAIKSRADQLGASVVVSMVERS
                     GVEACKAAVHNLLAQRVSGLIINYPLDDQDAIAVEAACTNVPALFLDVSDQTPINSII
                     FSHEDGTRLGVEHLVALGHQQIALLAGPLSSVSARLRLAGWHKYLTRNQIQPIAEREG
                     DWSAMSGFQQTMQMLNEGIVPTAMLVANDQMALGAMRAITESGLRVGADISVVGYDDT
                     EDSSCYIPPLTTIKQDFRLLGQTSVDRLLQLSQGQAVKGNQLLPVSLVKRKTTLAPNT
                     QTASPRALADSLMQLARQVSRLESGQ"
                     /standard_name="lacI"
     regulatory      complement(4731..4808)
                     /note="Geneious type: promoter"
                     /gene="lacI"
     regulatory      5120..5138
                     /note="Geneious type: promoter"
                     /note="promoter for bacteriophage T7 RNA polymerase"
                     /standard_name="T7 promoter"
     protein_bind    5139..5163
                     /bound_moiety="lac repressor encoded by lacI"
                     /note="The lac repressor binds to the lac operator to 
                     inhibit transcription in E. coli. This inhibition can be
                     relieved by adding lactose or
                     isopropyl-beta-D-thiogalactopyranoside (IPTG)."
                     /standard_name="lac operator"
     misc_feature    5178..5200
                     /note="Geneious type: RBS"
                     /note="efficient ribosome binding site from bacteriophage
                     T7 gene 10 (Olins and Rangwala, 1989)"
     CDS             5208..6998
                     /codon_start=1
                     /translation="MSDKIIHLTDDSFDTDVLKADGAILVDFWAEWCGPCKMIAPILD
                     EIADEYQGKLTVAKLNIDQNPGTAPKYGIRGIPTLLLFKNGEVAATKVGALSKGQLKE
                     FLDANLAGSGSGHMHHHHHHSSGENLYFQGAMGNSVVSWNSMITAYARNGRIEEARKL
                     FDEMPERDVVSWNAMISGYAKNGELDEARKLFDEMPERDVVSWTAMISGYAQNGRIDE
                     ARELFDKMPERNVVSWNAMISGYAQNGRIDEARELFDKMPERSVVSWTAMISGYAQNG
                     RIDEARELFDKMPERNVVSWNAMISGYAQNGRIDEARELFDKMPERSVVSWTAMISGY
                     AQNGRIDEARELFDKMPERDVVSWNAMISGYAQNGRIDEARELFDKMPERDVVSWTAM
                     ISAYAQCGHLEEARKIFDRMPERDVVSWNAMIAGYAQNGHGEEALELFREMQLEGIKP
                     SEVTFTSVLSACSHAGLVEEGWEYFVSMASDYGIEPRREHYGCMVDLLGRAGRLEEAE
                     ELIESMPFEPNAAVWGALLGACRVHGNVELGERAAEKLLELEPESSGNYVLLSNIYAS
                     AGRWDDVEKVRKMMKERGIKKTPGCSWVES"
                     /standard_name="TRX-9SS2E"
     CDS             5208..5534
                     /codon_start=1
                     /gene="trxA"
                     /product="E. coli thioredoxin"
                     /translation="MSDKIIHLTDDSFDTDVLKADGAILVDFWAEWCGPCKMIAPILD
                     EIADEYQGKLTVAKLNIDQNPGTAPKYGIRGIPTLLLFKNGEVAATKVGALSKGQLKE
                     FLDANLA"
                     /note="Geneious type: misc_feature"
                     /standard_name="TrxA"
     CDS             5556..5573
                     /codon_start=1
                     /product="6xHis affinity tag"
                     /translation="HHHHHH"
                     /note="Geneious type: misc_feature"
                     /standard_name="6xHis"
     CDS             5583..5603
                     /codon_start=1
                     /product="tobacco etch virus (TEV) protease recognition
                     and cleavage site"
                     /translation="ENLYFQG"
                     /note="Geneious type: misc_feature"
                     /standard_name="TEV site"
     misc_feature    5619..5711
                     /standard_name="dsnSa"
     misc_feature    5712..5804
                     /standard_name="dsnSb"
     misc_feature    5805..5897
                     /standard_name="dsnSc"
     misc_feature    5898..5990
                     /standard_name="dsnSc"
     misc_feature    5991..6083
                     /standard_name="dsnSc"
     misc_feature    6084..6176
                     /standard_name="dsnSc"
     misc_feature    6177..6269
                     /standard_name="dsnSc"
     misc_feature    6270..6362
                     /standard_name="dsnSc"
     misc_feature    6363..6455
                     /standard_name="dsnSd"
     misc_feature    6456..6560
                     /standard_name="P2"
     misc_feature    6561..6668
                     /standard_name="L2"
     misc_feature    6669..6764
                     /standard_name="S2"
     misc_feature    6765..6866
                     /standard_name="E1"
     misc_feature    6867..6968
                     /standard_name="E2"
     regulatory      7092..7139
                     /note="Geneious type: terminator"
                     /note="transcription terminator for bacteriophage T7 RNA 
                     polymerase"
                     /standard_name="T7 terminator"
ORIGIN      
        1 tggcgaatgg gnnnnnnnnn nnnnnnnnnn nnnnnnnnnn nnnnnnnnnn nnnnnnnnnn
       61 nnnnnnnnnn nnnnnnnnnn nnnnnnnnnn nnnnnnnnnn nnnnnnnnnn nnnnnnnnnn
      121 nnnnnnnnnn nnnnncnnnn nnnnnnnnnn nnnnnnnnnn nnnnnnnnnn nnnnnnnnnn
      181 nnnnnnnnnn nnnnnnnnnn nnnnnnnnnn nnnnnnnnnn nnnnnnnann nnnnnnnnnn
      241 nnnnnnnnnn nnnnnnnnnn nnnnnnnnnn nnnnnnncct ttgacgttgg agtccacgtt
      301 ctttaatagt ggactcttgt tccaaactgg aacaacactc aaccctatct cggtctattc
      361 ttttgattta taagggattt tgccgatttc ggcctattgg ttaaaaaatg agctgattta
      421 acaaaaattt aacgcgaatt ttaacaaaat attaacgttt acaatttcag gtggcacttt
      481 tcggggaaat gtgcgcggaa cccctatttg tttatttttc taaatacatt caaatatgta
      541 tccgctcatg agacaataac cctgataaat gcttcaataa tattgaaaaa ggaagagtat
      601 gagtattcaa catttccgtg tcgcccttat tccctttttt gcggcatttt gccttcctgt
      661 ttttgctcac ccagaaacgc tggtgaaagt aaaagatgct gaagatcagt tgggtgcacg
      721 agtgggttac atcgaactgg atctcaacag cggtaagatc cttgagagtt ttcgccccga
      781 agaacgtttt ccaatgatga gcacttttaa agttctgcta tgtggcgcgg tattatcccg
      841 tattgacgcc gggcaagagc aactcggtcg ccgcatacac tattctcaga atgacttggt
      901 tgagtactca ccagtcacag aaaagcatct tacggatggc atgacagtaa gagaattatg
      961 cagtgctgcc ataaccatga gtgataacac tgcggccaac ttacttctga caacgatcgg
     1021 aggaccgaag gagctaaccg cttttttgca caacatgggg gatcatgtaa ctcgccttga
     1081 tcgttgggaa ccggagctga atgaagccat accaaacgac gagcgtgaca ccacgatgcc
     1141 tgcagcaatg gcaacaacgt tgcgcaaact attaactggc gaactactta ctctagcttc
     1201 ccggcaacaa ttaatagact ggatggaggc ggataaagtt gcaggaccac ttctgcgctc
     1261 ggcccttccg gctggctggt ttattgctga taaatctgga gccggtgagc gtgggtctcg
     1321 cggtatcatt gcagcactgg ggccagatgg taagccctcc cgtatcgtag ttatctacac
     1381 gacggggagt caggcaacta tggatgaacg aaatagacag atcgctgaga taggtgcctc
     1441 actgattaag cattggtaac tgtcagacca agtttactca tatatacttt agattgattt
     1501 aaaacttcat ttttaattta aaaggatcta ggtgaagatc ctttttgata atctcatgac
     1561 caaaatccct taacgtgagt tttcgttcca ctgagcgtca gaccccgtag aaaagatcaa
     1621 aggatcttct tgagatcctt tttttctgcg cgtaatctgc tgcttgcaaa caaaaaaacc
     1681 accgctacca gcggtggttt gtttgccgga tcaagagcta ccaactcttt ttccgaaggt
     1741 aactggcttc agcagagcgc agataccaaa tactgtcctt ctagtgtagc cgtagttagg
     1801 ccaccacttc aagaactctg tagcaccgcc tacatacctc gctctgctaa tcctgttacc
     1861 agtggctgct gccagtggcg ataagtcgtg tcttaccggg ttggactcaa gacgatagtt
     1921 accggataag gcgcagcggt cgggctgaac ggggggttcg tgcacacagc ccagcttgga
     1981 gcgaacgacc tacaccgaac tgagatacct acagcgtgag ctatgagaaa gcgccacgct
     2041 tcccgaaggg agaaaggcgg acaggtatcc ggtaagcggc agggtcggaa caggagagcg
     2101 cacgagggag cttccagggg gaaacgcctg gtatctttat agtcctgtcg ggtttcgcca
     2161 cctctgactt gagcgtcgat ttttgtgatg ctcgtcaggg gggcggagcc tatggaaaaa
     2221 cgccagcaac gcggcctttt tacggttcct ggccttttgc tggccttttg ctcacatgtt
     2281 ctttcctgcg ttatcccctg attctgtgga taaccgtatt accgcctttg agtgagctga
     2341 taccgctcgc cgcagccgaa cgaccgagcg cagcgagtca gtgagcgagg aagcggaaga
     2401 gcgcctgatg cggtattttc tccttacgca tctgtgcggt atttcacacc gcatatatgg
     2461 tgcactctca gtacaatctg ctctgatgcc gcatagttaa gccagtatac actccgctat
     2521 cgctacgtga ctgggtcatg gctgcgcccc gacacccgcc aacacccgct gacgcgccct
     2581 gacgggcttg tctgctcccg gcatccgctt acagacaagc tgtgaccgtc tccgggagct
     2641 gcatgtgtca gaggttttca ccgtcatcac cgaaacgcgc gaggcagctg cggtaaagct
     2701 catcagcgtg gtcgtgaagc gattcacaga tgtctgcctg ttcatccgcg tccagctcgt
     2761 tgagtttctc cagaagcgtt aatgtctggc ttctgataaa gcgggccatg ttaagggcgg
     2821 ttttttcctg tttggtcact gatgcctccg tgtaaggggg atttctgttc atgggggtaa
     2881 tgataccgat gaaacgagag aggatgctca cgatacgggt tactgatgat gaacatgccc
     2941 ggttactgga acgttgtgag ggtaaacaac tggcggtatg gatgcggcgg gaccagagaa
     3001 aaatcactca gggtcaatgc cagcgcttcg ttaatacaga tgtaggtgtt ccacagggta
     3061 gccagcagca tcctgcgatg cagatccgga acataatggt gcagggcgct gacttccgcg
     3121 tttccagact ttacgaaaca cggaaaccga agaccattca tgttgttgct caggtcgcag
     3181 acgttttgca gcagcagtcg cttcacgttc gctcgcgtat cggtgattca ttctgctaac
     3241 cagtaaggca accccgccag cctagccggg tcctcaacga caggagcacg atcatgcgca
     3301 cccgtggggc cgccatgccg gcgataatgg cctgcttctc gccgaaacgt ttggtggcgg
     3361 gaccagtgac gaaggcttga gcgagggcgt gcaagattcc gaataccgca agcgacaggc
     3421 cgatcatcgt cgcgctccag cgaaagcggt cctcgccgaa aatgacccag agcgctgccg
     3481 gcacctgtcc tacgagttgc atgataaaga agacagtcat aagtgcggcg acgatagtca
     3541 tgccccgcgc ccaccggaag gagctgactg ggttgaaggc tctcaagggc atcggtcgag
     3601 atcccggtgc ctaatgagtg agctaactta cattaattgc gttgcgctca ctgcccgctt
     3661 tccagtcggg aaacctgtcg tgccagctgc attaatgaat cggccaacgc gcggggagag
     3721 gcggtttgcg tattgggcgc cagggtggtt tttcttttca ccagtgagac gggcaacagc
     3781 tgattgccct tcaccgcctg gccctgagag agttgcagca agcggtccac gctggtttgc
     3841 cccagcaggc gaaaatcctg tttgatggtg gttaacggcg ggatataaca tgagctgtct
     3901 tcggtatcgt cgtatcccac taccgagatg tccgcaccaa cgcgcagccc ggactcggta
     3961 atggcgcgca ttgcgcccag cgccatctga tcgttggcaa ccagcatcgc agtgggaacg
     4021 atgccctcat tcagcatttg catggtttgt tgaaaaccgg acatggcact ccagtcgcct
     4081 tcccgttccg ctatcggctg aatttgattg cgagtgagat atttatgcca gccagccaga
     4141 cgcagacgcg ccgagacaga acttaatggg cccgctaaca gcgcgatttg ctggtgaccc
     4201 aatgcgacca gatgctccac gcccagtcgc gtaccgtctt catgggagaa aataatactg
     4261 ttgatgggtg tctggtcaga gacatcaaga aataacgccg gaacattagt gcaggcagct
     4321 tccacagcaa tggcatcctg gtcatccagc ggatagttaa tgatcagccc actgacgcgt
     4381 tgcgcgagaa gattgtgcac cgccgcttta caggcttcga cgccgcttcg ttctaccatc
     4441 gacaccacca cgctggcacc cagttgatcg gcgcgagatt taatcgccgc gacaatttgc
     4501 gacggcgcgt gcagggccag actggaggtg gcaacgccaa tcagcaacga ctgtttgccc
     4561 gccagttgtt gtgccacgcg gttgggaatg taattcagct ccgccatcgc cgcttccact
     4621 ttttcccgcg ttttcgcaga aacgtggctg gcctggttca ccacgcggga aacggtctga
     4681 taagagacac cggcatactc tgcgacatcg tataacgtta ctggtttcac attcaccacc
     4741 ctgaattgac tctcttccgg gcgctatcat gccataccgc gaaaggtttt gcgccattcg
     4801 atggtgtccg ggatctcgac gctctccctt atgcgactcc tgcattagga agcagcccag
     4861 tagtaggttg aggccgttag caccgccgcc gcaaggaatg gtgcatgcaa ggagatggcg
     4921 cccaacagtc ccccggccac ggggcctgcc accataccca cgccgaaaca agcgctcatg
     4981 agcccgaagt ggcgagcccg atcttcccca tcggtgatgt cggcgatata ggcgccagca
     5041 accgcacctg tggcgccggt gatgccggcc acgatgcgtc cggcgtagag gatcgagatc
     5101 gatctcgatc ccgcgaaatt aatacgactc actatagggg aattgtgagc ggataacaat
     5161 tcccctctag aaataatttt gtttaacttt aagaaggaga tatacatatg agcgataaaa
     5221 ttattcacct gactgacgac agttttgaca cggatgtact caaagcggac ggggcgatcc
     5281 tcgtcgattt ctgggcagag tggtgcggtc cgtgcaaaat gatcgccccg attctggatg
     5341 aaatcgctga cgaatatcag ggcaaactga ccgttgcaaa actgaacatc gatcaaaacc
     5401 ctggcactgc gccgaaatat ggcatccgtg gtatcccgac tctgctgctg ttcaaaaacg
     5461 gtgaagtggc ggcaaccaaa gtgggtgcac tgtctaaagg tcagttgaaa gagttcctcg
     5521 acgctaacct ggccggttct ggttctggcc atatgcacca tcatcatcat cattcttctg
     5581 gtgagaatct ttattttcag ggcgccatgg gaaattctgt tgtttcttgg aactctatga
     5641 ttactgctta tgctagaaac ggtagaatcg aagaggctag aaagttgttt gatgagatgc
     5701 ctgaaagaga tgttgtttct tggaatgcta tgatttctgg atacgctaaa aacggtgagc
     5761 ttgatgaagc tagaaagttg ttcgatgaga tgccagagag ggatgttgtt tcttggacag
     5821 ctatgatttc tggatatgct caaaatggta gaatcgatga ggctagagaa cttttcgata
     5881 agatgcctga aagaaacgtt gtttcttgga acgcaatgat ttctggttac gctcagaacg
     5941 gtaggattga tgaggctaga gaattgttcg ataagatgcc agagagatca gttgtttctt
     6001 ggaccgcaat gatttctgga tacgcacaga atggtaggat agatgaagct agagaacttt
     6061 ttgataaaat gccagagagg aatgttgttt cttggaatgc gatgatttct ggttatgcac
     6121 agaacggtag gatagacgaa gctagagaat tgtttgataa gatgcctgaa agatcagttg
     6181 tttcttggac ggcaatgatt tctggttatg ctcagaatgg taggatcgac gaagctagag
     6241 aacttttcga caaaatgcca gagcgtgacg ttgtttcttg gaatgcaatg atttctggat
     6301 atgcacagaa cggtagaatt gacgaagcta gagaactttt cgacaagatg ccagagcgtg
     6361 atgttgtttc ttggactgct atgatttctg cttatgctca atgtggacat ttggaagagg
     6421 ctagaaagat ttttgataga atgccagaga gagacgttgt ttcttggaat gccatgattg
     6481 ctggatacgc tcaaaacgga catggtgaag aggctcttga gttgtttaga gaaatgcagc
     6541 ttgagggtat caagccatct gaagttactt tcacatctgt tctttctgct tgttctcatg
     6601 ctggattggt tgaagagggt tgggagtatt tcgtttctat ggcttctgat tacggaattg
     6661 aacctagaag agagcattat ggttgtatgg ttgatctttt gggaagagct ggtagacttg
     6721 aagaggctga agagttgatc gaatctatgc cttttgagcc aaatgctgct gtttggggtg
     6781 ctcttttggg tgcttgtaga gttcatggaa acgttgagct tggtgaaaga gctgctgaga
     6841 aacttttgga attggagcca gaatcttctg gaaactacgt tcttttgtct aacatctatg
     6901 cttctgctgg tagatgggat gatgttgaaa aggttagaaa aatgatgaag gagagaggaa
     6961 tcaagaaaac acctggttgt tcttgggttg aatcttaata actcgagcac caccaccacc
     7021 accactgaga tccggctgct aacaaagccc gaaaggaagc tgagttggct gctgccaccg
     7081 ctgagcaata actagcataa ccccttgggg cctctaaacg ggtcttgagg ggttttttgc
     7141 tgaaaggagg aactatatcc ggat
//
