# Supplementary material for: Cofactor-independent RNA editing by a synthetic S-type PPR protein
Source: Synth Biol (Oxf). 2021 Dec 23;7(1):ysab034. doi: 10.1093/synbio/ysab034 (PMC8809517; doi:10.1093/synbio/ysab034)
Supplement: ysab034_Supp [file ysab034_supp.zip › pETM20-TRX-9S-S2.gb]

LOCUS       pETM20-TRX-9S-S2        6988 bp ds-DNA     circular SYN 15-NOV-2021
DEFINITION  synthetic circular DNA.
ACCESSION
VERSION     .
KEYWORDS    .
SOURCE      synthetic DNA construct
  ORGANISM  synthetic DNA construct.
REFERENCE   1  (bases 1 to 6988)
  AUTHORS   .
  TITLE     Direct Submission
  JOURNAL   Exported Monday, Aug 30, 2021 from SnapGene Viewer 4.3.10
            https://www.snapgene.com
FEATURES             Location/Qualifiers
     source          1..6988
                     /organism="synthetic DNA construct"
                     /mol_type="other DNA"
     rep_origin      12..467
     regulatory      494..598
                     /note="Geneious type: promoter"
                     /gene="bla"
                     /standard_name="AmpR promoter"
     CDS             599..1459
                     /codon_start=1
                     /gene="bla"
                     /product="beta-lactamase"
                     /note="confers resistance to ampicillin, carbenicillin,
                     and related antibiotics"
                     /translation="MSIQHFRVALIPFFAAFCLPVFAHPETLVKVKDAEDQLGARVGY
                     IELDLNSGKILESFRPEERFPMMSTFKVLLCGAVLSRIDAGQEQLGRRIHYSQNDLVE
                     YSPVTEKHLTDGMTVRELCSAAITMSDNTAANLLLTTIGGPKELTAFLHNMGDHVTRL
                     DRWEPELNEAIPNDERDTTMPAAMATTLRKLLTGELLTLASRQQLIDWMEADKVAGPL
                     LRSALPAGWFIADKSGAGERGSRGIIAALGPDGKPSRIVVIYTTGSQATMDERNRQIA
                     EIGASLIKHW"
                     /standard_name="AmpR"
     rep_origin      1630..2218
     misc_feature    2404..2546
                     /note="basis of mobility region from pBR322"
                     /standard_name="bom"
     CDS             complement(2648..2839)
                     /codon_start=1
                     /gene="rop"
                     /product="Rop protein, which maintains plasmids at low
                     copy number"
                     /translation="MTKQEKTALNMARFIRSQTLTLLEKLNELDADEQADICESLHDH
                     ADELYRSCLARFGDDGENL"
                     /standard_name="rop"
     CDS             complement(3648..4730)
                     /codon_start=1
                     /gene="lacI"
                     /product="lac repressor"
                     /note="The lac repressor binds to the lac operator to 
                     inhibit transcription in E. coli. This inhibition can be
                     relieved by adding lactose or
                     isopropyl-beta-D-thiogalactopyranoside (IPTG)."
                     /translation="MKPVTLYDVAEYAGVSYQTVSRVVNQASHVSAKTREKVEAAMAE
                     LNYIPNRVAQQLAGKQSLLIGVATSSLALHAPSQIVAAIKSRADQLGASVVVSMVERS
                     GVEACKAAVHNLLAQRVSGLIINYPLDDQDAIAVEAACTNVPALFLDVSDQTPINSII
                     FSHEDGTRLGVEHLVALGHQQIALLAGPLSSVSARLRLAGWHKYLTRNQIQPIAEREG
                     DWSAMSGFQQTMQMLNEGIVPTAMLVANDQMALGAMRAITESGLRVGADISVVGYDDT
                     EDSSCYIPPLTTIKQDFRLLGQTSVDRLLQLSQGQAVKGNQLLPVSLVKRKTTLAPNT
                     QTASPRALADSLMQLARQVSRLESGQ"
                     /standard_name="lacI"
     regulatory      complement(4731..4808)
                     /note="Geneious type: promoter"
                     /gene="lacI"
     regulatory      5121..5139
                     /note="Geneious type: promoter"
                     /note="promoter for bacteriophage T7 RNA polymerase"
                     /standard_name="T7 promoter"
     protein_bind    5140..5164
                     /bound_moiety="lac repressor encoded by lacI"
                     /note="The lac repressor binds to the lac operator to 
                     inhibit transcription in E. coli. This inhibition can be
                     relieved by adding lactose or
                     isopropyl-beta-D-thiogalactopyranoside (IPTG)."
                     /standard_name="lac operator"
     misc_feature    5179..5201
                     /note="Geneious type: RBS"
                     /note="efficient ribosome binding site from bacteriophage
                     T7 gene 10 (Olins and Rangwala, 1989)"
     CDS             5209..6822
                     /codon_start=1
                     /translation="MSDKIIHLTDDSFDTDVLKADGAILVDFWAEWCGPCKMIAPILD
                     EIADEYQGKLTVAKLNIDQNPGTAPKYGIRGIPTLLLFKNGEVAATKVGALSKGQLKE
                     FLDANLAGSGSGHMHHHHHHSSGENLYFQGAMGNSVVSWNSMITAYARNGRIEEARKL
                     FDEMPERDVVSWNAMISGYAKNGELDEARKLFDEMPERDVVSWTAMISGYAQNGRIDE
                     ARELFDKMPERNVVSWNAMISGYAQNGRIDEARELFDKMPERSVVSWTAMISGYAQNG
                     RIDEARELFDKMPERNVVSWNAMISGYAQNGRIDEARELFDKMPERSVVSWTAMISGY
                     AQNGRIDEARELFDKMPERDVVSWNAMISGYAQNGRIDEARELFDKMPERDVVSWTAM
                     ISAYAQCGHLEEARKIFDRMPERDVVSWNAMIAGYAQNGHGEEALELFREMQLEGIKP
                     SEVTFTSVLSACSHAGLVEEGWEYFVSMASDYGIEPRREHYGCMVDLLGRAGRLEEAE
                     ELIESMPFEPNAVVWRTFLQGCKTYGMLD"
                     /standard_name="TRX-9S-S2"
     CDS             5209..5535
                     /codon_start=1
                     /gene="trxA"
                     /product="E. coli thioredoxin"
                     /translation="MSDKIIHLTDDSFDTDVLKADGAILVDFWAEWCGPCKMIAPILD
                     EIADEYQGKLTVAKLNIDQNPGTAPKYGIRGIPTLLLFKNGEVAATKVGALSKGQLKE
                     FLDANLA"
                     /note="Geneious type: misc_feature"
                     /standard_name="TrxA"
     CDS             5557..5574
                     /codon_start=1
                     /product="6xHis affinity tag"
                     /translation="HHHHHH"
                     /note="Geneious type: misc_feature"
                     /standard_name="6xHis"
     CDS             5584..5604
                     /codon_start=1
                     /product="tobacco etch virus (TEV) protease recognition
                     and cleavage site"
                     /translation="ENLYFQG"
                     /note="Geneious type: misc_feature"
                     /standard_name="TEV site"
     misc_feature    5620..5712
                     /standard_name="dsnSa"
     misc_feature    5713..5805
                     /standard_name="dsnSb"
     misc_feature    5806..5898
                     /standard_name="dsnSc"
     misc_feature    5899..5991
                     /standard_name="dsnSc"
     misc_feature    5992..6084
                     /standard_name="dsnSc"
     misc_feature    6085..6177
                     /standard_name="dsnSc"
     misc_feature    6178..6270
                     /standard_name="dsnSc"
     misc_feature    6271..6363
                     /standard_name="dsnSc"
     misc_feature    6364..6456
                     /standard_name="dsnSd"
     misc_feature    6457..6561
                     /standard_name="P2"
     misc_feature    6562..6669
                     /standard_name="L2"
     misc_feature    6670..6765
                     /standard_name="S2"
     regulatory      6916..6963
                     /note="Geneious type: terminator"
                     /note="transcription terminator for bacteriophage T7 RNA 
                     polymerase"
                     /standard_name="T7 terminator"
ORIGIN      
        1 tggcgaatgg gnnnnnnnnn nnnnnnnnnn nnnnnnnnnn nnnnnnnnnn nnnnnnnnnn
       61 nnnnnnnnnn nnnnnnnnnn nnnnnnnnnn nnnnnnnnnn nnnnnnnnnn nnnnnnnnnn
      121 nnnnnnnnnn nnnnncnnnn nnnnnnnnnn nnnnnnnnnn nnnnnnnnnn nnnnnnnnnn
      181 nnnnnnnnnn nnnnnnnnnn nnnnnnnnnn nnnnnnnnnn nnnnnnnann nnnnnnnnnn
      241 nnnnnnnnnn nnnnnnnnnn nnnnnnnnnn nnnnnnncct ttgacgttgg agtccacgtt
      301 ctttaatagt ggactcttgt tccaaactgg aacaacactc aaccctatct cggtctattc
      361 ttttgattta taagggattt tgccgatttc ggcctattgg ttaaaaaatg agctgattta
      421 acaaaaattt aacgcgaatt ttaacaaaat attaacgttt acaatttcag gtggcacttt
      481 tcggggaaat gtgcgcggaa cccctatttg tttatttttc taaatacatt caaatatgta
      541 tccgctcatg agacaataac cctgataaat gcttcaataa tattgaaaaa ggaagagtat
      601 gagtattcaa catttccgtg tcgcccttat tccctttttt gcggcatttt gccttcctgt
      661 ttttgctcac ccagaaacgc tggtgaaagt aaaagatgct gaagatcagt tgggtgcacg
      721 agtgggttac atcgaactgg atctcaacag cggtaagatc cttgagagtt ttcgccccga
      781 agaacgtttt ccaatgatga gcacttttaa agttctgcta tgtggcgcgg tattatcccg
      841 tattgacgcc gggcaagagc aactcggtcg ccgcatacac tattctcaga atgacttggt
      901 tgagtactca ccagtcacag aaaagcatct tacggatggc atgacagtaa gagaattatg
      961 cagtgctgcc ataaccatga gtgataacac tgcggccaac ttacttctga caacgatcgg
     1021 aggaccgaag gagctaaccg cttttttgca caacatgggg gatcatgtaa ctcgccttga
     1081 tcgttgggaa ccggagctga atgaagccat accaaacgac gagcgtgaca ccacgatgcc
     1141 tgcagcaatg gcaacaacgt tgcgcaaact attaactggc gaactactta ctctagcttc
     1201 ccggcaacaa ttaatagact ggatggaggc ggataaagtt gcaggaccac ttctgcgctc
     1261 ggcccttccg gctggctggt ttattgctga taaatctgga gccggtgagc gtgggtctcg
     1321 cggtatcatt gcagcactgg ggccagatgg taagccctcc cgtatcgtag ttatctacac
     1381 gacggggagt caggcaacta tggatgaacg aaatagacag atcgctgaga taggtgcctc
     1441 actgattaag cattggtaac tgtcagacca agtttactca tatatacttt agattgattt
     1501 aaaacttcat ttttaattta aaaggatcta ggtgaagatc ctttttgata atctcatgac
     1561 caaaatccct taacgtgagt tttcgttcca ctgagcgtca gaccccgtag aaaagatcaa
     1621 aggatcttct tgagatcctt tttttctgcg cgtaatctgc tgcttgcaaa caaaaaaacc
     1681 accgctacca gcggtggttt gtttgccgga tcaagagcta ccaactcttt ttccgaaggt
     1741 aactggcttc agcagagcgc agataccaaa tactgtcctt ctagtgtagc cgtagttagg
     1801 ccaccacttc aagaactctg tagcaccgcc tacatacctc gctctgctaa tcctgttacc
     1861 agtggctgct gccagtggcg ataagtcgtg tcttaccggg ttggactcaa gacgatagtt
     1921 accggataag gcgcagcggt cgggctgaac ggggggttcg tgcacacagc ccagcttgga
     1981 gcgaacgacc tacaccgaac tgagatacct acagcgtgag ctatgagaaa gcgccacgct
     2041 tcccgaaggg agaaaggcgg acaggtatcc ggtaagcggc agggtcggaa caggagagcg
     2101 cacgagggag cttccagggg gaaacgcctg gtatctttat agtcctgtcg ggtttcgcca
     2161 cctctgactt gagcgtcgat ttttgtgatg ctcgtcaggg gggcggagcc tatggaaaaa
     2221 cgccagcaac gcggcctttt tacggttcct ggccttttgc tggccttttg ctcacatgtt
     2281 ctttcctgcg ttatcccctg attctgtgga taaccgtatt accgcctttg agtgagctga
     2341 taccgctcgc cgcagccgaa cgaccgagcg cagcgagtca gtgagcgagg aagcggaaga
     2401 gcgcctgatg cggtattttc tccttacgca tctgtgcggt atttcacacc gcatatatgg
     2461 tgcactctca gtacaatctg ctctgatgcc gcatagttaa gccagtatac actccgctat
     2521 cgctacgtga ctgggtcatg gctgcgcccc gacacccgcc aacacccgct gacgcgccct
     2581 gacgggcttg tctgctcccg gcatccgctt acagacaagc tgtgaccgtc tccgggagct
     2641 gcatgtgtca gaggttttca ccgtcatcac cgaaacgcgc gaggcagctg cggtaaagct
     2701 catcagcgtg gtcgtgaagc gattcacaga tgtctgcctg ttcatccgcg tccagctcgt
     2761 tgagtttctc cagaagcgtt aatgtctggc ttctgataaa gcgggccatg ttaagggcgg
     2821 ttttttcctg tttggtcact gatgcctccg tgtaaggggg atttctgttc atgggggtaa
     2881 tgataccgat gaaacgagag aggatgctca cgatacgggt tactgatgat gaacatgccc
     2941 ggttactgga acgttgtgag ggtaaacaac tggcggtatg gatgcggcgg gaccagagaa
     3001 aaatcactca gggtcaatgc cagcgcttcg ttaatacaga tgtaggtgtt ccacagggta
     3061 gccagcagca tcctgcgatg cagatccgga acataatggt gcagggcgct gacttccgcg
     3121 tttccagact ttacgaaaca cggaaaccga agaccattca tgttgttgct caggtcgcag
     3181 acgttttgca gcagcagtcg cttcacgttc gctcgcgtat cggtgattca ttctgctaac
     3241 cagtaaggca accccgccag cctagccggg tcctcaacga caggagcacg atcatgcgca
     3301 cccgtggggc cgccatgccg gcgataatgg cctgcttctc gccgaaacgt ttggtggcgg
     3361 gaccagtgac gaaggcttga gcgagggcgt gcaagattcc gaataccgca agcgacaggc
     3421 cgatcatcgt cgcgctccag cgaaagcggt cctcgccgaa aatgacccag agcgctgccg
     3481 gcacctgtcc tacgagttgc atgataaaga agacagtcat aagtgcggcg acgatagtca
     3541 tgccccgcgc ccaccggaag gagctgactg ggttgaaggc tctcaagggc atcggtcgag
     3601 atcccggtgc ctaatgagtg agctaactta cattaattgc gttgcgctca ctgcccgctt
     3661 tccagtcggg aaacctgtcg tgccagctgc attaatgaat cggccaacgc gcggggagag
     3721 gcggtttgcg tattgggcgc cagggtggtt tttcttttca ccagtgagac gggcaacagc
     3781 tgattgccct tcaccgcctg gccctgagag agttgcagca agcggtccac gctggtttgc
     3841 cccagcaggc gaaaatcctg tttgatggtg gttaacggcg ggatataaca tgagctgtct
     3901 tcggtatcgt cgtatcccac taccgagatg tccgcaccaa cgcgcagccc ggactcggta
     3961 atggcgcgca ttgcgcccag cgccatctga tcgttggcaa ccagcatcgc agtgggaacg
     4021 atgccctcat tcagcatttg catggtttgt tgaaaaccgg acatggcact ccagtcgcct
     4081 tcccgttccg ctatcggctg aatttgattg cgagtgagat atttatgcca gccagccaga
     4141 cgcagacgcg ccgagacaga acttaatggg cccgctaaca gcgcgatttg ctggtgaccc
     4201 aatgcgacca gatgctccac gcccagtcgc gtaccgtctt catgggagaa aataatactg
     4261 ttgatgggtg tctggtcaga gacatcaaga aataacgccg gaacattagt gcaggcagct
     4321 tccacagcaa tggcatcctg gtcatccagc ggatagttaa tgatcagccc actgacgcgt
     4381 tgcgcgagaa gattgtgcac cgccgcttta caggcttcga cgccgcttcg ttctaccatc
     4441 gacaccacca cgctggcacc cagttgatcg gcgcgagatt taatcgccgc gacaatttgc
     4501 gacggcgcgt gcagggccag actggaggtg gcaacgccaa tcagcaacga ctgtttgccc
     4561 gccagttgtt gtgccacgcg gttgggaatg taattcagct ccgccatcgc cgcttccact
     4621 ttttcccgcg ttttcgcaga aacgtggctg gcctggttca ccacgcggga aacggtctga
     4681 taagagacac cggcatactc tgcgacatcg tataacgtta ctggtttcac attcaccacc
     4741 ctgaattgac tctcttccgg gcgctatcat gccataccgc gaaaggtttt gcgccattcg
     4801 atggtgtccg ggatctcgac gctctccctt atgcgactcc tgcattagga agcagcccag
     4861 tagtaggttg aggccgttga gcaccgccgc cgcaaggaat ggtgcatgca aggagatggc
     4921 gcccaacagt cccccggcca cggggcctgc caccataccc acgccgaaac aagcgctcat
     4981 gagcccgaag tggcgagccc gatcttcccc atcggtgatg tcggcgatat aggcgccagc
     5041 aaccgcacct gtggcgccgg tgatgccggc cacgatgcgt ccggcgtaga ggatcgagat
     5101 cgatctcgat cccgcgaaat taatacgact cactataggg gaattgtgag cggataacaa
     5161 ttcccctcta gaaataattt tgtttaactt taagaaggag atatacatat gagcgataaa
     5221 attattcacc tgactgacga cagttttgac acggatgtac tcaaagcgga cggggcgatc
     5281 ctcgtcgatt tctgggcaga gtggtgcggt ccgtgcaaaa tgatcgcccc gattctggat
     5341 gaaatcgctg acgaatatca gggcaaactg accgttgcaa aactgaacat cgatcaaaac
     5401 cctggcactg cgccgaaata tggcatccgt ggtatcccga ctctgctgct gttcaaaaac
     5461 ggtgaagtgg cggcaaccaa agtgggtgca ctgtctaaag gtcagttgaa agagttcctc
     5521 gacgctaacc tggccggttc tggttctggc catatgcacc atcatcatca tcattcttct
     5581 ggtgagaatc tttattttca gggcgccatg ggaaattctg ttgtttcttg gaactctatg
     5641 attactgctt atgctagaaa cggtagaatc gaagaggcta gaaaattgtt tgatgaaatg
     5701 cctgagagag atgttgtttc ttggaatgct atgatttctg gatacgctaa gaacggtgaa
     5761 cttgatgagg ctagaaaatt gttcgatgaa atgccagaaa gggatgttgt ttcttggaca
     5821 gctatgattt ctggatatgc tcaaaatggt agaatcgatg aagctagaga gctttttgat
     5881 aagatgcctg agagaaatgt tgtttcttgg aacgcaatga tttctggtta cgctcagaac
     5941 ggtaggattg atgaagctag agagttgttc gataaaatgc cagaaagatc agttgtttct
     6001 tggaccgcaa tgatttctgg atacgcacag aatggtagga tagatgaggc tagagagctt
     6061 ttcgataaaa tgccagagag gaacgttgtt tcttggaacg ctatgatttc tggttatgct
     6121 cagaacggta ggatagacga ggctagagag ttgtttgata agatgcctga aagatcagtt
     6181 gtttcttgga cggcaatgat ttctggttat gcacagaatg gtaggatcga cgaggctaga
     6241 gagctttttg acaagatgcc agaacgtgac gttgtttctt ggaatgcaat gatttctgga
     6301 tatgcacaga acggtaggat agatgaagct agagagcttt tcgacaagat gccagaaaga
     6361 gacgttgttt cttggactgc tatgatttct gcttatgctc aatgtggaca tttggaagag
     6421 gctagaaaaa tctttgatag gatgccagaa cgtgatgttg tttcttggaa cgcgatgatt
     6481 gctggatacg ctcaaaacgg acatggtgaa gaggctcttg aattgtttag agagatgcag
     6541 cttgaaggta tcaaaccatc tgaggttact ttcacatctg ttctttctgc ttgttctcat
     6601 gctggattgg ttgaagaggg ttgggaatat ttcgtttcta tggcttctga ttacggaatt
     6661 gagcctagaa gagaacatta tggttgtatg gttgatcttt tgggaagagc tggtagactt
     6721 gaagaggctg aagagttgat cgagtctatg ccttttgaac caaatgctgt tgtttggaga
     6781 actttccttc agggttgtaa gacatacggt atgttggatt aataactcga gcaccaccac
     6841 caccaccact gagatccggc tgctaacaaa gcccgaaagg aagctgagtt ggctgctgcc
     6901 accgctgagc aataactagc ataacccctt ggggcctcta aacgggtctt gaggggtttt
     6961 ttgctgaaag gaggaactat atccggat
//
