# Supplementary material for: Cofactor-independent RNA editing by a synthetic S-type PPR protein
Source: Synth Biol (Oxf). 2021 Dec 23;7(1):ysab034. doi: 10.1093/synbio/ysab034 (PMC8809517; doi:10.1093/synbio/ysab034)
Supplement: ysab034_Supp [file ysab034_supp.zip › pETM20-TRX-AviTag-9S-S2.gb]

LOCUS       pETM20-TRX-AviTag-9S-S2        7039 bp ds-DNA     circular SYN 15-NOV-2021
DEFINITION  synthetic circular DNA.
ACCESSION
VERSION     .
KEYWORDS    .
SOURCE      synthetic DNA construct
  ORGANISM  synthetic DNA construct.
REFERENCE   1  (bases 1 to 7039)
  AUTHORS   .
  TITLE     Direct Submission
  JOURNAL   Exported Monday, Aug 30, 2021 from SnapGene Viewer 4.3.10
            https://www.snapgene.com
FEATURES             Location/Qualifiers
     source          1..7039
                     /organism="synthetic DNA construct"
                     /mol_type="other DNA"
     rep_origin      12..467
     regulatory      494..598
                     /note="Geneious type: promoter"
                     /gene="bla"
                     /standard_name="AmpR promoter"
     CDS             599..1459
                     /codon_start=1
                     /gene="bla"
                     /product="beta-lactamase"
                     /note="confers resistance to ampicillin, carbenicillin,
                     and related antibiotics"
                     /translation="MSIQHFRVALIPFFAAFCLPVFAHPETLVKVKDAEDQLGARVGY
                     IELDLNSGKILESFRPEERFPMMSTFKVLLCGAVLSRIDAGQEQLGRRIHYSQNDLVE
                     YSPVTEKHLTDGMTVRELCSAAITMSDNTAANLLLTTIGGPKELTAFLHNMGDHVTRL
                     DRWEPELNEAIPNDERDTTMPAAMATTLRKLLTGELLTLASRQQLIDWMEADKVAGPL
                     LRSALPAGWFIADKSGAGERGSRGIIAALGPDGKPSRIVVIYTTGSQATMDERNRQIA
                     EIGASLIKHW"
                     /standard_name="AmpR"
     rep_origin      1630..2218
     misc_feature    2404..2546
                     /note="basis of mobility region from pBR322"
                     /standard_name="bom"
     CDS             complement(2648..2839)
                     /codon_start=1
                     /gene="rop"
                     /product="Rop protein, which maintains plasmids at low
                     copy number"
                     /translation="MTKQEKTALNMARFIRSQTLTLLEKLNELDADEQADICESLHDH
                     ADELYRSCLARFGDDGENL"
                     /standard_name="rop"
     CDS             complement(3648..4730)
                     /codon_start=1
                     /gene="lacI"
                     /product="lac repressor"
                     /note="The lac repressor binds to the lac operator to 
                     inhibit transcription in E. coli. This inhibition can be
                     relieved by adding lactose or
                     isopropyl-beta-D-thiogalactopyranoside (IPTG)."
                     /translation="MKPVTLYDVAEYAGVSYQTVSRVVNQASHVSAKTREKVEAAMAE
                     LNYIPNRVAQQLAGKQSLLIGVATSSLALHAPSQIVAAIKSRADQLGASVVVSMVERS
                     GVEACKAAVHNLLAQRVSGLIINYPLDDQDAIAVEAACTNVPALFLDVSDQTPINSII
                     FSHEDGTRLGVEHLVALGHQQIALLAGPLSSVSARLRLAGWHKYLTRNQIQPIAEREG
                     DWSAMSGFQQTMQMLNEGIVPTAMLVANDQMALGAMRAITESGLRVGADISVVGYDDT
                     EDSSCYIPPLTTIKQDFRLLGQTSVDRLLQLSQGQAVKGNQLLPVSLVKRKTTLAPNT
                     QTASPRALADSLMQLARQVSRLESGQ"
                     /standard_name="lacI"
     regulatory      complement(4731..4808)
                     /note="Geneious type: promoter"
                     /gene="lacI"
     regulatory      5121..5139
                     /note="Geneious type: promoter"
                     /note="promoter for bacteriophage T7 RNA polymerase"
                     /standard_name="T7 promoter"
     protein_bind    5140..5164
                     /bound_moiety="lac repressor encoded by lacI"
                     /note="The lac repressor binds to the lac operator to 
                     inhibit transcription in E. coli. This inhibition can be
                     relieved by adding lactose or
                     isopropyl-beta-D-thiogalactopyranoside (IPTG)."
                     /standard_name="lac operator"
     misc_feature    5179..5201
                     /note="Geneious type: RBS"
                     /note="efficient ribosome binding site from bacteriophage
                     T7 gene 10 (Olins and Rangwala, 1989)"
     CDS             5209..6873
                     /translation="MSDKIIHLTDDSFDTDVLKADGAILVDFWAEWCGPCKMIAPILD
                     EIADEYQGKLTVAKLNIDQNPGTAPKYGIRGIPTLLLFKNGEVAATKVGALSKGQLKE
                     FLDANLAGSGSGHMHHHHHHSSGENLYFQGGSGLNDIFEAQKIEWHEAMGNSVVSWNS
                     MITAYARNGRIEEARKLFDEMPERDVVSWNAMISGYAKNGELDEARKLFDEMPERDVV
                     SWTAMISGYAQNGRIDEARELFDKMPERNVVSWNAMISGYAQNGRIDEARELFDKMPE
                     RSVVSWTAMISGYAQNGRIDEARELFDKMPERNVVSWNAMISGYAQNGRIDEARELFD
                     KMPERSVVSWTAMISGYAQNGRIDEARELFDKMPERDVVSWNAMISGYAQNGRIDEAR
                     ELFDKMPERDVVSWTAMISAYAQCGHLEEARKIFDRMPERDVVSWNAMIAGYAQNGHG
                     EEALELFREMQLEGIKPSEVTFTSVLSACSHAGLVEEGWEYFVSMASDYGIEPRREHY
                     GCMVDLLGRAGRLEEAEELIESMPFEPNAVVWRTFLQGCKTYGMLD"
                     /standard_name="TRX-AviTag-9S-S2"
     CDS             5209..5535
                     /codon_start=1
                     /gene="trxA"
                     /product="E. coli thioredoxin"
                     /translation="MSDKIIHLTDDSFDTDVLKADGAILVDFWAEWCGPCKMIAPILD
                     EIADEYQGKLTVAKLNIDQNPGTAPKYGIRGIPTLLLFKNGEVAATKVGALSKGQLKE
                     FLDANLA"
                     /note="Geneious type: misc_feature"
                     /standard_name="TrxA"
     CDS             5557..5574
                     /codon_start=1
                     /product="6xHis affinity tag"
                     /translation="HHHHHH"
                     /note="Geneious type: misc_feature"
                     /standard_name="6xHis"
     CDS             5584..5604
                     /codon_start=1
                     /product="tobacco etch virus (TEV) protease recognition
                     and cleavage site"
                     /translation="ENLYFQG"
                     /note="Geneious type: misc_feature"
                     /standard_name="TEV site"
     CDS             5611..5655
                     /codon_start=1
                     /product="peptide tag that allows for enzymatic 
                     biotinylation"
                     /translation="GLNDIFEAQKIEWHE"
                     /note="Geneious type: misc_feature"
                     /standard_name="AviTag(TM)"
     CDS             5671..5763
                     /codon_start=1
                     /translation="VVSWNSMITAYARNGRIEEARKLFDEMPERD"
                     /note="Geneious type: misc_feature"
                     /standard_name="dsnSc"
     CDS             5764..5856
                     /codon_start=1
                     /translation="VVSWNAMISGYAKNGELDEARKLFDEMPERD"
                     /note="Geneious type: misc_feature"
                     /standard_name="dsnSc"
     CDS             5857..5949
                     /codon_start=1
                     /translation="VVSWTAMISGYAQNGRIDEARELFDKMPERN"
                     /note="Geneious type: misc_feature"
                     /standard_name="dsnSc"
     CDS             5950..6042
                     /codon_start=1
                     /translation="VVSWNAMISGYAQNGRIDEARELFDKMPERS"
                     /note="Geneious type: misc_feature"
                     /standard_name="dsnSc"
     CDS             6043..6135
                     /codon_start=1
                     /translation="VVSWTAMISGYAQNGRIDEARELFDKMPERN"
                     /note="Geneious type: misc_feature"
                     /standard_name="dsnSc"
     CDS             6136..6228
                     /codon_start=1
                     /translation="VVSWNAMISGYAQNGRIDEARELFDKMPERS"
                     /note="Geneious type: misc_feature"
                     /standard_name="dsnSc"
     CDS             6229..6321
                     /codon_start=1
                     /translation="VVSWTAMISGYAQNGRIDEARELFDKMPERD"
                     /note="Geneious type: misc_feature"
                     /standard_name="dsnSc"
     CDS             6322..6414
                     /codon_start=1
                     /translation="VVSWNAMISGYAQNGRIDEARELFDKMPERD"
                     /note="Geneious type: misc_feature"
                     /standard_name="dsnSc"
     CDS             6415..6507
                     /codon_start=1
                     /translation="VVSWTAMISAYAQCGHLEEARKIFDRMPERD"
                     /note="Geneious type: misc_feature"
                     /standard_name="dsnSc"
     CDS             6508..6612
                     /codon_start=1
                     /translation="VVSWNAMIAGYAQNGHGEEALELFREMQLEGIKPS"
                     /note="Geneious type: misc_feature"
                     /standard_name="P2"
     CDS             6613..6720
                     /codon_start=1
                     /translation="EVTFTSVLSACSHAGLVEEGWEYFVSMASDYGIEPR"
                     /note="Geneious type: misc_feature"
                     /standard_name="L2"
     CDS             6721..6816
                     /codon_start=1
                     /translation="REHYGCMVDLLGRAGRLEEAEELIESMPFEPN"
                     /note="Geneious type: misc_feature"
                     /standard_name="S2"
     regulatory      6967..7014
                     /note="Geneious type: terminator"
                     /note="transcription terminator for bacteriophage T7 RNA 
                     polymerase"
                     /standard_name="T7 terminator"
ORIGIN      
        1 tggcgaatgg gnnnnnnnnn nnnnnnnnnn nnnnnnnnnn nnnnnnnnnn nnnnnnnnnn
       61 nnnnnnnnnn nnnnnnnnnn nnnnnnnnnn nnnnnnnnnn nnnnnnnnnn nnnnnnnnnn
      121 nnnnnnnnnn nnnnncnnnn nnnnnnnnnn nnnnnnnnnn nnnnnnnnnn nnnnnnnnnn
      181 nnnnnnnnnn nnnnnnnnnn nnnnnnnnnn nnnnnnnnnn nnnnnnnann nnnnnnnnnn
      241 nnnnnnnnnn nnnnnnnnnn nnnnnnnnnn nnnnnnncct ttgacgttgg agtccacgtt
      301 ctttaatagt ggactcttgt tccaaactgg aacaacactc aaccctatct cggtctattc
      361 ttttgattta taagggattt tgccgatttc ggcctattgg ttaaaaaatg agctgattta
      421 acaaaaattt aacgcgaatt ttaacaaaat attaacgttt acaatttcag gtggcacttt
      481 tcggggaaat gtgcgcggaa cccctatttg tttatttttc taaatacatt caaatatgta
      541 tccgctcatg agacaataac cctgataaat gcttcaataa tattgaaaaa ggaagagtat
      601 gagtattcaa catttccgtg tcgcccttat tccctttttt gcggcatttt gccttcctgt
      661 ttttgctcac ccagaaacgc tggtgaaagt aaaagatgct gaagatcagt tgggtgcacg
      721 agtgggttac atcgaactgg atctcaacag cggtaagatc cttgagagtt ttcgccccga
      781 agaacgtttt ccaatgatga gcacttttaa agttctgcta tgtggcgcgg tattatcccg
      841 tattgacgcc gggcaagagc aactcggtcg ccgcatacac tattctcaga atgacttggt
      901 tgagtactca ccagtcacag aaaagcatct tacggatggc atgacagtaa gagaattatg
      961 cagtgctgcc ataaccatga gtgataacac tgcggccaac ttacttctga caacgatcgg
     1021 aggaccgaag gagctaaccg cttttttgca caacatgggg gatcatgtaa ctcgccttga
     1081 tcgttgggaa ccggagctga atgaagccat accaaacgac gagcgtgaca ccacgatgcc
     1141 tgcagcaatg gcaacaacgt tgcgcaaact attaactggc gaactactta ctctagcttc
     1201 ccggcaacaa ttaatagact ggatggaggc ggataaagtt gcaggaccac ttctgcgctc
     1261 ggcccttccg gctggctggt ttattgctga taaatctgga gccggtgagc gtgggtctcg
     1321 cggtatcatt gcagcactgg ggccagatgg taagccctcc cgtatcgtag ttatctacac
     1381 gacggggagt caggcaacta tggatgaacg aaatagacag atcgctgaga taggtgcctc
     1441 actgattaag cattggtaac tgtcagacca agtttactca tatatacttt agattgattt
     1501 aaaacttcat ttttaattta aaaggatcta ggtgaagatc ctttttgata atctcatgac
     1561 caaaatccct taacgtgagt tttcgttcca ctgagcgtca gaccccgtag aaaagatcaa
     1621 aggatcttct tgagatcctt tttttctgcg cgtaatctgc tgcttgcaaa caaaaaaacc
     1681 accgctacca gcggtggttt gtttgccgga tcaagagcta ccaactcttt ttccgaaggt
     1741 aactggcttc agcagagcgc agataccaaa tactgtcctt ctagtgtagc cgtagttagg
     1801 ccaccacttc aagaactctg tagcaccgcc tacatacctc gctctgctaa tcctgttacc
     1861 agtggctgct gccagtggcg ataagtcgtg tcttaccggg ttggactcaa gacgatagtt
     1921 accggataag gcgcagcggt cgggctgaac ggggggttcg tgcacacagc ccagcttgga
     1981 gcgaacgacc tacaccgaac tgagatacct acagcgtgag ctatgagaaa gcgccacgct
     2041 tcccgaaggg agaaaggcgg acaggtatcc ggtaagcggc agggtcggaa caggagagcg
     2101 cacgagggag cttccagggg gaaacgcctg gtatctttat agtcctgtcg ggtttcgcca
     2161 cctctgactt gagcgtcgat ttttgtgatg ctcgtcaggg gggcggagcc tatggaaaaa
     2221 cgccagcaac gcggcctttt tacggttcct ggccttttgc tggccttttg ctcacatgtt
     2281 ctttcctgcg ttatcccctg attctgtgga taaccgtatt accgcctttg agtgagctga
     2341 taccgctcgc cgcagccgaa cgaccgagcg cagcgagtca gtgagcgagg aagcggaaga
     2401 gcgcctgatg cggtattttc tccttacgca tctgtgcggt atttcacacc gcatatatgg
     2461 tgcactctca gtacaatctg ctctgatgcc gcatagttaa gccagtatac actccgctat
     2521 cgctacgtga ctgggtcatg gctgcgcccc gacacccgcc aacacccgct gacgcgccct
     2581 gacgggcttg tctgctcccg gcatccgctt acagacaagc tgtgaccgtc tccgggagct
     2641 gcatgtgtca gaggttttca ccgtcatcac cgaaacgcgc gaggcagctg cggtaaagct
     2701 catcagcgtg gtcgtgaagc gattcacaga tgtctgcctg ttcatccgcg tccagctcgt
     2761 tgagtttctc cagaagcgtt aatgtctggc ttctgataaa gcgggccatg ttaagggcgg
     2821 ttttttcctg tttggtcact gatgcctccg tgtaaggggg atttctgttc atgggggtaa
     2881 tgataccgat gaaacgagag aggatgctca cgatacgggt tactgatgat gaacatgccc
     2941 ggttactgga acgttgtgag ggtaaacaac tggcggtatg gatgcggcgg gaccagagaa
     3001 aaatcactca gggtcaatgc cagcgcttcg ttaatacaga tgtaggtgtt ccacagggta
     3061 gccagcagca tcctgcgatg cagatccgga acataatggt gcagggcgct gacttccgcg
     3121 tttccagact ttacgaaaca cggaaaccga agaccattca tgttgttgct caggtcgcag
     3181 acgttttgca gcagcagtcg cttcacgttc gctcgcgtat cggtgattca ttctgctaac
     3241 cagtaaggca accccgccag cctagccggg tcctcaacga caggagcacg atcatgcgca
     3301 cccgtggggc cgccatgccg gcgataatgg cctgcttctc gccgaaacgt ttggtggcgg
     3361 gaccagtgac gaaggcttga gcgagggcgt gcaagattcc gaataccgca agcgacaggc
     3421 cgatcatcgt cgcgctccag cgaaagcggt cctcgccgaa aatgacccag agcgctgccg
     3481 gcacctgtcc tacgagttgc atgataaaga agacagtcat aagtgcggcg acgatagtca
     3541 tgccccgcgc ccaccggaag gagctgactg ggttgaaggc tctcaagggc atcggtcgag
     3601 atcccggtgc ctaatgagtg agctaactta cattaattgc gttgcgctca ctgcccgctt
     3661 tccagtcggg aaacctgtcg tgccagctgc attaatgaat cggccaacgc gcggggagag
     3721 gcggtttgcg tattgggcgc cagggtggtt tttcttttca ccagtgagac gggcaacagc
     3781 tgattgccct tcaccgcctg gccctgagag agttgcagca agcggtccac gctggtttgc
     3841 cccagcaggc gaaaatcctg tttgatggtg gttaacggcg ggatataaca tgagctgtct
     3901 tcggtatcgt cgtatcccac taccgagatg tccgcaccaa cgcgcagccc ggactcggta
     3961 atggcgcgca ttgcgcccag cgccatctga tcgttggcaa ccagcatcgc agtgggaacg
     4021 atgccctcat tcagcatttg catggtttgt tgaaaaccgg acatggcact ccagtcgcct
     4081 tcccgttccg ctatcggctg aatttgattg cgagtgagat atttatgcca gccagccaga
     4141 cgcagacgcg ccgagacaga acttaatggg cccgctaaca gcgcgatttg ctggtgaccc
     4201 aatgcgacca gatgctccac gcccagtcgc gtaccgtctt catgggagaa aataatactg
     4261 ttgatgggtg tctggtcaga gacatcaaga aataacgccg gaacattagt gcaggcagct
     4321 tccacagcaa tggcatcctg gtcatccagc ggatagttaa tgatcagccc actgacgcgt
     4381 tgcgcgagaa gattgtgcac cgccgcttta caggcttcga cgccgcttcg ttctaccatc
     4441 gacaccacca cgctggcacc cagttgatcg gcgcgagatt taatcgccgc gacaatttgc
     4501 gacggcgcgt gcagggccag actggaggtg gcaacgccaa tcagcaacga ctgtttgccc
     4561 gccagttgtt gtgccacgcg gttgggaatg taattcagct ccgccatcgc cgcttccact
     4621 ttttcccgcg ttttcgcaga aacgtggctg gcctggttca ccacgcggga aacggtctga
     4681 taagagacac cggcatactc tgcgacatcg tataacgtta ctggtttcac attcaccacc
     4741 ctgaattgac tctcttccgg gcgctatcat gccataccgc gaaaggtttt gcgccattcg
     4801 atggtgtccg ggatctcgac gctctccctt atgcgactcc tgcattagga agcagcccag
     4861 tagtaggttg aggccgttga gcaccgccgc cgcaaggaat ggtgcatgca aggagatggc
     4921 gcccaacagt cccccggcca cggggcctgc caccataccc acgccgaaac aagcgctcat
     4981 gagcccgaag tggcgagccc gatcttcccc atcggtgatg tcggcgatat aggcgccagc
     5041 aaccgcacct gtggcgccgg tgatgccggc cacgatgcgt ccggcgtaga ggatcgagat
     5101 cgatctcgat cccgcgaaat taatacgact cactataggg gaattgtgag cggataacaa
     5161 ttcccctcta gaaataattt tgtttaactt taagaaggag atatacatat gagcgataaa
     5221 attattcacc tgactgacga cagttttgac acggatgtac tcaaagcgga cggggcgatc
     5281 ctcgtcgatt tctgggcaga gtggtgcggt ccgtgcaaaa tgatcgcccc gattctggat
     5341 gaaatcgctg acgaatatca gggcaaactg accgttgcaa aactgaacat cgatcaaaac
     5401 cctggcactg cgccgaaata tggcatccgt ggtatcccga ctctgctgct gttcaaaaac
     5461 ggtgaagtgg cggcaaccaa agtgggtgca ctgtctaaag gtcagttgaa agagttcctc
     5521 gacgctaacc tggccggttc tggttctggc catatgcacc atcatcatca tcattcttct
     5581 ggtgagaatc tttattttca gggcgggtcc gggttgaatg atattttcga agcacagaaa
     5641 attgaatggc atgaggccat gggaaattct gttgtttctt ggaactctat gattactgct
     5701 tatgctagaa acggtagaat cgaagaggct agaaaattgt ttgatgaaat gcctgagaga
     5761 gatgttgttt cttggaatgc tatgatttct ggatacgcta agaacggtga acttgatgag
     5821 gctagaaaat tgttcgatga aatgccagaa agggatgttg tttcttggac agctatgatt
     5881 tctggatatg ctcaaaatgg tagaatcgat gaagctagag agctttttga taagatgcct
     5941 gagagaaatg ttgtttcttg gaacgcaatg atttctggtt acgctcagaa cggtaggatt
     6001 gatgaagcta gagagttgtt cgataaaatg ccagaaagat cagttgtttc ttggaccgca
     6061 atgatttctg gatacgcaca gaatggtagg atagatgagg ctagagagct tttcgataaa
     6121 atgccagaga ggaacgttgt ttcttggaac gctatgattt ctggttatgc tcagaacggt
     6181 aggatagacg aggctagaga gttgtttgat aagatgcctg aaagatcagt tgtttcttgg
     6241 acggcaatga tttctggtta tgcacagaat ggtaggatcg acgaggctag agagcttttt
     6301 gacaagatgc cagaacgtga cgttgtttct tggaatgcaa tgatttctgg atatgcacag
     6361 aacggtagga tagatgaagc tagagagctt ttcgacaaga tgccagaaag agacgttgtt
     6421 tcttggactg ctatgatttc tgcttatgct caatgtggac atttggaaga ggctagaaaa
     6481 atctttgata ggatgccaga acgtgatgtt gtttcttgga acgcgatgat tgctggatac
     6541 gctcaaaacg gacatggtga agaggctctt gaattgttta gagagatgca gcttgaaggt
     6601 atcaaaccat ctgaggttac tttcacatct gttctttctg cttgttctca tgctggattg
     6661 gttgaagagg gttgggaata tttcgtttct atggcttctg attacggaat tgagcctaga
     6721 agagaacatt atggttgtat ggttgatctt ttgggaagag ctggtagact tgaagaggct
     6781 gaagagttga tcgagtctat gccttttgaa ccaaatgctg ttgtttggag aactttcctt
     6841 cagggttgta agacatacgg tatgttggat taataactcg agcaccacca ccaccaccac
     6901 tgagatccgg ctgctaacaa agcccgaaag gaagctgagt tggctgctgc caccgctgag
     6961 caataactag cataacccct tggggcctct aaacgggtct tgaggggttt tttgctgaaa
     7021 ggaggaacta tatccggat
//
